LOCUS       pCDH-CMV-Nluc-P2A-copGFP-T2A-Puro 8220 bp DNA circular 8-DEC-2015
SOURCE
  ORGANISM
COMMENT     This file is created by Vector NTI http://www.invitrogen.com/
COMMENT     ORIGDB|GenBank
COMMENT     VNTDATE|752773345|
COMMENT     VNTDBDATE|752773345|
COMMENT     LSOWNER|
COMMENT     VNTNAME|pCDH-CMV-Nluc-P2A-copGFP-T2A-Puro|
COMMENT     VNTAUTHORNAME|Demo User|
COMMENT     VNTREPLTYPE|Plasmid
COMMENT     VNTEXTCHREPL|Bacteria
COMMENT     Vector_NTI_Display_Data_(Do_Not_Edit!)
COMMENT     (SXF
COMMENT     (CGexDoc "pCDH-CMV-Nluc-P2A-copGFP-T2A-Puro" 0 8220
COMMENT     (CDBMol 0 0 1 1 1 0 0 0 0 "" "" 0 0 0 0 (CObList) (CObList)
            (CObList)
COMMENT     (CObList) -1 "")
COMMENT     (CDocSetData 1 1 0 0 0 0 "MAIN" 1 1 1 1 0 0 1 1 0 1 10 10 4294967295
            50 0
COMMENT     1 0 (CHomObj 0 0 0 3 75) (CWordArray) (CWordArray)
COMMENT     (CStringList "BamHI" "ClaI" "EcoRI" "HindIII" "PstI" "SmaI" "AscI"
COMMENT     "KpnI" "MluI" "NdeI" "NheI" "NotI" "PacI" "PmeI" "SalI" "ScaI"
            "SwaI"
COMMENT     "XbaI" "XhoI") (CStringList "atg" "gtg")
COMMENT     (CStringList "taa" "tga" "tag") (CObList) 1 "{(0,1),2}" 0 0 "" 0
COMMENT     4294967295 0 0 0 0 0 0 0 "MAIN" 0 0 30 0
COMMENT     (CProteinMotifSearchObject 70 20 1 1 1 1 0 0 1 0 0 0 0 0))
COMMENT     (CMolPar 1 0 0 0 4294967295 1 8220 0 0 0 0 0 0 0 0) (CStringList)
COMMENT     (CStringList) (CObList) (COAPar 25 250 50 0 6 4 3 7)
COMMENT     (COAPar 25 250 50 0 6 4 3 7) (COAPar 25 250 50 0 6 4 3 7)
COMMENT     (CObList #0=(CRSite (CStringList) "BamHI" "ggatcc" 2 0 1 2285 0 0
            "")
COMMENT     #1=(CRSite (CStringList) "ClaI" "atcgat" 3 0 1 1918 0 0 "")
COMMENT     #2=(CRSite (CStringList) "EcoRI" "gaattc" 2 0 1 4304 0 0 "")
COMMENT     #3=(CRSite (CStringList) "HindIII" "aagctt" 2 0 5 312 0 865 0 1448 0
COMMENT     2807 0 5108 0 0 "")
COMMENT     #4=(CRSite (CStringList) "PstI" "ctgcag" 6 0 1 3456 0 0 "")
COMMENT     #5=(CRSite (CStringList) "SmaI" "cccggg" 4 0 0 0 "")
COMMENT     #6=(CRSite (CStringList) "AscI" "ggcgcgcc" 3 0 0 0 "")
COMMENT     #7=(CRSite (CStringList) "KpnI" "ggtacc" 6 0 1 4911 0 0 "")
COMMENT     #8=(CRSite (CStringList) "MluI" "acgcgt" 2 0 1 2 0 0 "")
COMMENT     #9=(CRSite (CStringList) "NdeI" "catatg" 3 0 1 8001 0 0 "")
COMMENT     #10=(CRSite (CStringList) "NheI" "gctagc" 2 0 0 0 "")
COMMENT     #11=(CRSite (CStringList) "NotI" "gcggccgc" 3 0 0 0 "")
COMMENT     #12=(CRSite (CStringList) "PacI" "ttaattaa" 6 0 0 0 "")
COMMENT     #13=(CRSite (CStringList) "PmeI" "gtttaaac" 5 0 0 0 "")
COMMENT     #14=(CRSite (CStringList) "SalI" "gtcgac" 2 0 2 3635 0 4310 0 0 "")
COMMENT     #15=(CRSite (CStringList) "ScaI" "agtact" 4 0 1 7310 0 0 "")
COMMENT     #16=(CRSite (CStringList) "SwaI" "atttaaat" 5 0 0 0 "")
COMMENT     #17=(CRSite (CStringList) "XbaI" "tctaga" 2 0 1 2274 0 0 "")
COMMENT     #18=(CRSite (CStringList) "XhoI" "ctcgag" 2 0 0 0 ""))
COMMENT     (CObList
COMMENT     #19=(CFSignal (CObList) "WPRE" 21 0 0 4315 4905 0 (CStringList)
COMMENT     (CStringList) 1 1 1 1 "2322..2912")
COMMENT     #20=(CFSignal (CObList) "RSV/promoter" 21 0 0 7 234 0 (CStringList)
COMMENT     (CStringList) 1 1 1 1 "7..234")
COMMENT     #21=(CFSignal (CObList) "SV40/EFL/poly(A)" 21 0 0 5282 5413 0
COMMENT     (CStringList) (CStringList) 1 1 1 1 "3289..3420")
COMMENT     #22=(CFSignal (CObList) "cPPT" 21 0 0 1798 1916 0 (CStringList)
COMMENT     (CStringList) 1 1 1 1 "1798..1916")
COMMENT     #23=(CFSignal (CObList) "HIV/LTR" 21 0 0 235 414 0 (CStringList)
COMMENT     (CStringList) 1 1 1 1 "235..414")
COMMENT     #24=(CFSignal (CObList) "SV40/Ori" 21 0 0 5422 5568 0 (CStringList)
COMMENT     (CStringList) 1 1 1 1 "3429..3575")
COMMENT     #25=(CFSignal (CObList) "3'dLTR" 21 0 0 4977 5210 0 (CStringList)
COMMENT     (CStringList) 1 1 1 1 "2984..3217")
COMMENT     #26=(CFSignal (CObList) "AmpR" 21 0 1 6756 7616 0 (CStringList)
COMMENT     (CStringList) 1 1 1 1 "complement(4763..5623)")
COMMENT     #27=(CFSignal (CObList) "CMV7/promoter" 21 0 0 1922 2271 0
            (CStringList)
COMMENT     (CStringList) 1 1 1 1 "1922..2271")
COMMENT     #28=(CFSignal (CObList) "Gag" 21 0 0 567 919 0 (CStringList)
COMMENT     (CStringList) 1 1 1 1 "567..919")
COMMENT     #29=(CFSignal (CObList) "RPE" 21 0 0 1076 1308 0 (CStringList)
COMMENT     (CStringList) 1 1 1 1 "1076..1308")
COMMENT     #30=(CFSignal (CObList) "env" 9 0 0 1309 1797 0 (CStringList)
COMMENT     (CStringList) 1 1 1 1 "1309..1797")
COMMENT     #31=(CFSignal (CObList) "pUC/ORI" 21 0 1 5938 6611 0 (CStringList)
COMMENT     (CStringList) 1 1 1 1 "complement(3945..4618)")
COMMENT     #32=(CFSignal (CObList) "Nluc" 21 0 0 2289 2811 0 (CStringList)
COMMENT     (CStringList) 1 1 1 1 "6..528")
COMMENT     #33=(CFSignal (CObList) "Nluc_ORF" 21 0 0 2293 2805 0 (CStringList)
COMMENT     (CStringList) 1 1 1 1 "10..522")
COMMENT     #34=(CFSignal (CObList) "Puro" 4 0 0 3703 4299 0 (CStringList)
COMMENT     (CStringList) 1 1 1 1 "1420..2016")
COMMENT     #35=(CFSignal (CObList) "T2A Peptide" 21 0 0 3640 3702 0
            (CStringList)
COMMENT     (CStringList) 1 1 1 1 "1357..1419")
COMMENT     #36=(CFSignal (CObList) "copGFP" 21 0 0 2878 3633 0 (CStringList)
COMMENT     (CStringList) 1 1 1 1 "595..1350")
COMMENT     #37=(CFSignal (CObList) "P2A peptide" 21 0 0 2812 2877 0
            (CStringList)
COMMENT     (CStringList) 1 1 1 1 "529..594")) (CObList) (CObList) (CObList)
COMMENT     (CObList) (CObList) (CObList)
COMMENT     (CTextView 0
COMMENT     #38=(CGroupPar (CParagraph 0 (0 0) 1 2 0 0 180)
COMMENT     (CObjectList
COMMENT     #39=(CRefLinePar
COMMENT     (CLinePar (CParagraph 0 (0 0) 0 2 0 0 233)
COMMENT     "pCDH-CMV-Nluc-P2A-copGFP-T2A-Puro" 2) 5 "" 0 4)
COMMENT     #40=(CFolderPar
COMMENT     (CGroupPar (CParagraph 1 (0 0) 1 1 0 0 178)
COMMENT     (CObjectList
COMMENT     #41=(CLinePar (CParagraph 0 (0 0) 1 2 1 0 180)
COMMENT     "DNA Plasmid 'pCDH-CMV-Nluc-P2A-copGFP-T2A-Puro'" 1)
COMMENT     #42=(CLinePar (CParagraph 0 (0 0) 1 2 1 0 180)
COMMENT     "Local object" 1)
COMMENT     #43=(CLinePar (CParagraph 0 (0 0) 1 2 1 0 180)
COMMENT     "Created: 12/08/15 03:42PM" 1)
COMMENT     #44=(CLinePar (CParagraph 0 (0 0) 1 2 1 0 180)
COMMENT     "Last Modified: 12/08/15 03:42PM" 1)
COMMENT     #45=(CLinePar (CParagraph 0 (0 0) 1 2 1 0 180)
COMMENT     "length: 8220 bp" 1)
COMMENT     #46=(CLinePar (CParagraph 0 (0 0) 1 2 1 0 180)
COMMENT     "storage type: Basic" 1)
COMMENT     #47=(CLinePar (CParagraph 0 (0 0) 1 2 1 0 180)
COMMENT     "form: Circular" 1))) "General Description")
COMMENT     #48=(CFolderPar
COMMENT     (CGroupPar (CParagraph 2 (0 0) 1 1 0 0 178)
COMMENT     (CObjectList
COMMENT     #49=(CLinePar (CParagraph 0 (0 0) 1 2 1 0 180)
COMMENT     "Original Source Database: GenBank" 1)
COMMENT     #50=(CLinePar (CParagraph 0 (0 0) 1 2 1 0 180)
COMMENT     "Modification Date in the Original DB: 30-NOV-2015" 1)))
COMMENT     "Standard Fields")
COMMENT     #51=(CRefLinePar
COMMENT     (CLinePar (CParagraph 0 (0 0) 0 2 0 0 233) "Comments" 2) 1 ""
COMMENT     0 0)
COMMENT     #52=(CFolderPar
COMMENT     (CGroupPar (CParagraph 8 (0 0) 1 2 0 0 178) (CObjectList))
COMMENT     "Annotations")
COMMENT     #53=(CFolderPar
COMMENT     (CGroupPar (CParagraph 12 (6 0) 1 1 0 0 178)
COMMENT     (CObjectList
COMMENT     #54=(CFolderPar
COMMENT     (CGroupPar (CParagraph 4 (7 4 0) 1 1 1 0 178)
COMMENT     (CObjectList
COMMENT     #55=(CFolderPar
COMMENT     (CGroupPar
COMMENT     (CParagraph 3703 (3 #34# 0) 1 2 2 0 327)
COMMENT     (CObjectList
COMMENT     #56=(CLinePar
COMMENT     (CParagraph 0 (0 0) 1 2 3 0 180)
COMMENT     "Start: 3703 End: 4299" 1)
COMMENT     #57=(CLinePar
COMMENT     (CParagraph 0 (0 0) 1 2 3 0 180)
COMMENT     "Original Location Description:" 1)
COMMENT     #58=(CLinePar
COMMENT     (CParagraph 0 (0 0) 1 2 3 0 180)
COMMENT     " 1420..2016" 1))) "Puro")))
COMMENT     "CDS (1 total)")
COMMENT     #59=(CFolderPar
COMMENT     (CGroupPar (CParagraph 9 (7 9 0) 1 1 1 0 178)
COMMENT     (CObjectList
COMMENT     #60=(CFolderPar
COMMENT     (CGroupPar
COMMENT     (CParagraph 1309 (3 #30# 0) 1 2 2 0 194)
COMMENT     (CObjectList
COMMENT     #61=(CLinePar
COMMENT     (CParagraph 0 (0 0) 1 2 3 0 180)
COMMENT     "Start: 1309 End: 1797" 1)
COMMENT     #62=(CLinePar
COMMENT     (CParagraph 0 (0 0) 1 2 3 0 180)
COMMENT     "Original Location Description:" 1)
COMMENT     #63=(CLinePar
COMMENT     (CParagraph 0 (0 0) 1 2 3 0 180)
COMMENT     " 1309..1797" 1))) "env")))
COMMENT     "Enhancer (1 total)")
COMMENT     #64=(CFolderPar
COMMENT     (CGroupPar (CParagraph 21 (7 21 0) 1 1 1 0 178)
COMMENT     (CObjectList
COMMENT     #65=(CFolderPar
COMMENT     (CGroupPar
COMMENT     (CParagraph 7 (3 #20# 0) 1 2 2 0 194)
COMMENT     (CObjectList
COMMENT     #66=(CLinePar
COMMENT     (CParagraph 0 (0 0) 1 2 3 0 180)
COMMENT     "Start: 7 End: 234 " 1)
COMMENT     #67=(CLinePar
COMMENT     (CParagraph 0 (0 0) 1 2 3 0 180)
COMMENT     "Original Location Description:" 1)
COMMENT     #68=(CLinePar
COMMENT     (CParagraph 0 (0 0) 1 2 3 0 180)
COMMENT     " 7..234" 1))) "RSV/promoter")
COMMENT     #69=(CFolderPar
COMMENT     (CGroupPar
COMMENT     (CParagraph 235 (3 #23# 0) 1 2 2 0 194)
COMMENT     (CObjectList
COMMENT     #70=(CLinePar
COMMENT     (CParagraph 0 (0 0) 1 2 3 0 180)
COMMENT     "Start: 235 End: 414 " 1)
COMMENT     #71=(CLinePar
COMMENT     (CParagraph 0 (0 0) 1 2 3 0 180)
COMMENT     "Original Location Description:" 1)
COMMENT     #72=(CLinePar
COMMENT     (CParagraph 0 (0 0) 1 2 3 0 180)
COMMENT     " 235..414" 1))) "HIV/LTR")
COMMENT     #73=(CFolderPar
COMMENT     (CGroupPar
COMMENT     (CParagraph 567 (3 #28# 0) 1 2 2 0 194)
COMMENT     (CObjectList
COMMENT     #74=(CLinePar
COMMENT     (CParagraph 0 (0 0) 1 2 3 0 180)
COMMENT     "Start: 567 End: 919 " 1)
COMMENT     #75=(CLinePar
COMMENT     (CParagraph 0 (0 0) 1 2 3 0 180)
COMMENT     "Original Location Description:" 1)
COMMENT     #76=(CLinePar
COMMENT     (CParagraph 0 (0 0) 1 2 3 0 180)
COMMENT     " 567..919" 1))) "Gag")
COMMENT     #77=(CFolderPar
COMMENT     (CGroupPar
COMMENT     (CParagraph 1076 (3 #29# 0) 1 2 2 0 194)
COMMENT     (CObjectList
COMMENT     #78=(CLinePar
COMMENT     (CParagraph 0 (0 0) 1 2 3 0 180)
COMMENT     "Start: 1076 End: 1308" 1)
COMMENT     #79=(CLinePar
COMMENT     (CParagraph 0 (0 0) 1 2 3 0 180)
COMMENT     "Original Location Description:" 1)
COMMENT     #80=(CLinePar
COMMENT     (CParagraph 0 (0 0) 1 2 3 0 180)
COMMENT     " 1076..1308" 1))) "RPE")
COMMENT     #81=(CFolderPar
COMMENT     (CGroupPar
COMMENT     (CParagraph 1798 (3 #22# 0) 1 2 2 0 194)
COMMENT     (CObjectList
COMMENT     #82=(CLinePar
COMMENT     (CParagraph 0 (0 0) 1 2 3 0 180)
COMMENT     "Start: 1798 End: 1916" 1)
COMMENT     #83=(CLinePar
COMMENT     (CParagraph 0 (0 0) 1 2 3 0 180)
COMMENT     "Original Location Description:" 1)
COMMENT     #84=(CLinePar
COMMENT     (CParagraph 0 (0 0) 1 2 3 0 180)
COMMENT     " 1798..1916" 1))) "cPPT")
COMMENT     #85=(CFolderPar
COMMENT     (CGroupPar
COMMENT     (CParagraph 1922 (3 #27# 0) 1 2 2 0 194)
COMMENT     (CObjectList
COMMENT     #86=(CLinePar
COMMENT     (CParagraph 0 (0 0) 1 2 3 0 180)
COMMENT     "Start: 1922 End: 2271" 1)
COMMENT     #87=(CLinePar
COMMENT     (CParagraph 0 (0 0) 1 2 3 0 180)
COMMENT     "Original Location Description:" 1)
COMMENT     #88=(CLinePar
COMMENT     (CParagraph 0 (0 0) 1 2 3 0 180)
COMMENT     " 1922..2271" 1))) "CMV7/promoter")
COMMENT     #89=(CFolderPar
COMMENT     (CGroupPar
COMMENT     (CParagraph 2289 (3 #32# 0) 1 2 2 0 194)
COMMENT     (CObjectList
COMMENT     #90=(CLinePar
COMMENT     (CParagraph 0 (0 0) 1 2 3 0 180)
COMMENT     "Start: 2289 End: 2811" 1)
COMMENT     #91=(CLinePar
COMMENT     (CParagraph 0 (0 0) 1 2 3 0 180)
COMMENT     "Original Location Description:" 1)
COMMENT     #92=(CLinePar
COMMENT     (CParagraph 0 (0 0) 1 2 3 0 180)
COMMENT     " 6..528" 1))) "Nluc")
COMMENT     #93=(CFolderPar
COMMENT     (CGroupPar
COMMENT     (CParagraph 2293 (3 #33# 0) 1 2 2 0 194)
COMMENT     (CObjectList
COMMENT     #94=(CLinePar
COMMENT     (CParagraph 0 (0 0) 1 2 3 0 180)
COMMENT     "Start: 2293 End: 2805" 1)
COMMENT     #95=(CLinePar
COMMENT     (CParagraph 0 (0 0) 1 2 3 0 180)
COMMENT     "Original Location Description:" 1)
COMMENT     #96=(CLinePar
COMMENT     (CParagraph 0 (0 0) 1 2 3 0 180)
COMMENT     " 10..522" 1))) "Nluc_ORF")
COMMENT     #97=(CFolderPar
COMMENT     (CGroupPar
COMMENT     (CParagraph 2812 (3 #37# 0) 1 2 2 0 194)
COMMENT     (CObjectList
COMMENT     #98=(CLinePar
COMMENT     (CParagraph 0 (0 0) 1 2 3 0 180)
COMMENT     "Start: 2812 End: 2877" 1)
COMMENT     #99=(CLinePar
COMMENT     (CParagraph 0 (0 0) 1 2 3 0 180)
COMMENT     "Original Location Description:" 1)
COMMENT     #100=(CLinePar
COMMENT     (CParagraph 0 (0 0) 1 2 3 0 180)
COMMENT     " 529..594" 1))) "P2A peptide")
COMMENT     #101=(CFolderPar
COMMENT     (CGroupPar
COMMENT     (CParagraph 2878 (3 #36# 0) 1 2 2 0 194)
COMMENT     (CObjectList
COMMENT     #102=(CLinePar
COMMENT     (CParagraph 0 (0 0) 1 2 3 0 180)
COMMENT     "Start: 2878 End: 3633" 1)
COMMENT     #103=(CLinePar
COMMENT     (CParagraph 0 (0 0) 1 2 3 0 180)
COMMENT     "Original Location Description:" 1)
COMMENT     #104=(CLinePar
COMMENT     (CParagraph 0 (0 0) 1 2 3 0 180)
COMMENT     " 595..1350" 1))) "copGFP")
COMMENT     #105=(CFolderPar
COMMENT     (CGroupPar
COMMENT     (CParagraph 3640 (3 #35# 0) 1 2 2 0 194)
COMMENT     (CObjectList
COMMENT     #106=(CLinePar
COMMENT     (CParagraph 0 (0 0) 1 2 3 0 180)
COMMENT     "Start: 3640 End: 3702" 1)
COMMENT     #107=(CLinePar
COMMENT     (CParagraph 0 (0 0) 1 2 3 0 180)
COMMENT     "Original Location Description:" 1)
COMMENT     #108=(CLinePar
COMMENT     (CParagraph 0 (0 0) 1 2 3 0 180)
COMMENT     " 1357..1419" 1))) "T2A Peptide")
COMMENT     #109=(CFolderPar
COMMENT     (CGroupPar
COMMENT     (CParagraph 4315 (3 #19# 0) 1 2 2 0 194)
COMMENT     (CObjectList
COMMENT     #110=(CLinePar
COMMENT     (CParagraph 0 (0 0) 1 2 3 0 180)
COMMENT     "Start: 4315 End: 4905" 1)
COMMENT     #111=(CLinePar
COMMENT     (CParagraph 0 (0 0) 1 2 3 0 180)
COMMENT     "Original Location Description:" 1)
COMMENT     #112=(CLinePar
COMMENT     (CParagraph 0 (0 0) 1 2 3 0 180)
COMMENT     " 2322..2912" 1))) "WPRE")
COMMENT     #113=(CFolderPar
COMMENT     (CGroupPar
COMMENT     (CParagraph 4977 (3 #25# 0) 1 2 2 0 194)
COMMENT     (CObjectList
COMMENT     #114=(CLinePar
COMMENT     (CParagraph 0 (0 0) 1 2 3 0 180)
COMMENT     "Start: 4977 End: 5210" 1)
COMMENT     #115=(CLinePar
COMMENT     (CParagraph 0 (0 0) 1 2 3 0 180)
COMMENT     "Original Location Description:" 1)
COMMENT     #116=(CLinePar
COMMENT     (CParagraph 0 (0 0) 1 2 3 0 180)
COMMENT     " 2984..3217" 1))) "3'dLTR")
COMMENT     #117=(CFolderPar
COMMENT     (CGroupPar
COMMENT     (CParagraph 5282 (3 #21# 0) 1 2 2 0 194)
COMMENT     (CObjectList
COMMENT     #118=(CLinePar
COMMENT     (CParagraph 0 (0 0) 1 2 3 0 180)
COMMENT     "Start: 5282 End: 5413" 1)
COMMENT     #119=(CLinePar
COMMENT     (CParagraph 0 (0 0) 1 2 3 0 180)
COMMENT     "Original Location Description:" 1)
COMMENT     #120=(CLinePar
COMMENT     (CParagraph 0 (0 0) 1 2 3 0 180)
COMMENT     " 3289..3420" 1)))
COMMENT     "SV40/EFL/poly(A)")
COMMENT     #121=(CFolderPar
COMMENT     (CGroupPar
COMMENT     (CParagraph 5422 (3 #24# 0) 1 2 2 0 194)
COMMENT     (CObjectList
COMMENT     #122=(CLinePar
COMMENT     (CParagraph 0 (0 0) 1 2 3 0 180)
COMMENT     "Start: 5422 End: 5568" 1)
COMMENT     #123=(CLinePar
COMMENT     (CParagraph 0 (0 0) 1 2 3 0 180)
COMMENT     "Original Location Description:" 1)
COMMENT     #124=(CLinePar
COMMENT     (CParagraph 0 (0 0) 1 2 3 0 180)
COMMENT     " 3429..3575" 1))) "SV40/Ori")
COMMENT     #125=(CFolderPar
COMMENT     (CGroupPar
COMMENT     (CParagraph 5938 (3 #31# 0) 1 2 2 0 194)
COMMENT     (CObjectList
COMMENT     #126=(CLinePar
COMMENT     (CParagraph 0 (0 0) 1 2 3 0 180)
COMMENT     "Start: 5938 End: 6611 (Complementary)"
COMMENT     1)
COMMENT     #127=(CLinePar
COMMENT     (CParagraph 0 (0 0) 1 2 3 0 180)
COMMENT     "Original Location Description:" 1)
COMMENT     #128=(CLinePar
COMMENT     (CParagraph 0 (0 0) 1 2 3 0 180)
COMMENT     " complement(3945..4618)" 1)))
COMMENT     "pUC/ORI")
COMMENT     #129=(CFolderPar
COMMENT     (CGroupPar
COMMENT     (CParagraph 6756 (3 #26# 0) 1 2 2 0 194)
COMMENT     (CObjectList
COMMENT     #130=(CLinePar
COMMENT     (CParagraph 0 (0 0) 1 2 3 0 180)
COMMENT     "Start: 6756 End: 7616 (Complementary)"
COMMENT     1)
COMMENT     #131=(CLinePar
COMMENT     (CParagraph 0 (0 0) 1 2 3 0 180)
COMMENT     "Original Location Description:" 1)
COMMENT     #132=(CLinePar
COMMENT     (CParagraph 0 (0 0) 1 2 3 0 180)
COMMENT     " complement(4763..5623)" 1)))
COMMENT     "AmpR"))) "Misc. Feature (17 total)")))
COMMENT     "Feature Map")
COMMENT     #133=(CFolderPar
COMMENT     (CGroupPar (CParagraph 13 (0 0) 1 1 0 0 178)
COMMENT     (CObjectList
COMMENT     #134=(CRSFolderPar
COMMENT     (CFolderPar
COMMENT     (CGroupPar (CParagraph 76775592 (8 0) 1 1 1 0 178)
COMMENT     (CObjectList)) "AscI: 0 sites") 2 6 "GGCGCGCC"
COMMENT     "CCGCGCGG")
COMMENT     #135=(CRSFolderPar
COMMENT     (CFolderPar
COMMENT     (CGroupPar (CParagraph 76775336 (8 0) 1 1 1 0 178)
COMMENT     (CObjectList
COMMENT     #136=(CGroupPar
COMMENT     (CParagraph 0 (10 #0# 0) 1 2 2 0 180)
COMMENT     (CObjectList
COMMENT     #137=(CLinePar
COMMENT     (CParagraph 0 (1 #0# 1) 1 2 2 0 191)
COMMENT     " N1: 2285 " 1))))) "BamHI: 1 site")
COMMENT     1 5 "GGATCC" "CCTAGG")
COMMENT     #138=(CRSFolderPar
COMMENT     (CFolderPar
COMMENT     (CGroupPar (CParagraph 76775400 (8 0) 1 1 1 0 178)
COMMENT     (CObjectList
COMMENT     #139=(CGroupPar
COMMENT     (CParagraph 0 (10 #1# 0) 1 2 2 0 180)
COMMENT     (CObjectList
COMMENT     #140=(CLinePar
COMMENT     (CParagraph 0 (1 #1# 1) 1 2 2 0 191)
COMMENT     " N1: 1918 " 1))))) "ClaI: 1 site")
COMMENT     2 4 "ATCGAT" "TAGCTA")
COMMENT     #141=(CRSFolderPar
COMMENT     (CFolderPar
COMMENT     (CGroupPar (CParagraph 76775464 (8 0) 1 1 1 0 178)
COMMENT     (CObjectList
COMMENT     #142=(CGroupPar
COMMENT     (CParagraph 0 (10 #2# 0) 1 2 2 0 180)
COMMENT     (CObjectList
COMMENT     #143=(CLinePar
COMMENT     (CParagraph 0 (1 #2# 1) 1 2 2 0 191)
COMMENT     " N1: 4304 " 1))))) "EcoRI: 1 site")
COMMENT     1 5 "GAATTC" "CTTAAG")
COMMENT     #144=(CRSFolderPar
COMMENT     (CFolderPar
COMMENT     (CGroupPar (CParagraph 76775528 (8 0) 1 1 1 0 178)
COMMENT     (CObjectList
COMMENT     #145=(CGroupPar
COMMENT     (CParagraph 0 (10 #3# 0) 1 2 2 0 180)
COMMENT     (CObjectList
COMMENT     #146=(CLinePar
COMMENT     (CParagraph 0 (1 #3# 1) 1 2 2 0 191)
COMMENT     " N1: 312 " 1)
COMMENT     #147=(CLinePar
COMMENT     (CParagraph 0 (1 #3# 2) 1 2 2 0 191)
COMMENT     " N2: 865 " 1)
COMMENT     #148=(CLinePar
COMMENT     (CParagraph 0 (1 #3# 3) 1 2 2 0 191)
COMMENT     " N3: 1448 " 1)
COMMENT     #149=(CLinePar
COMMENT     (CParagraph 0 (1 #3# 4) 1 2 2 0 191)
COMMENT     " N4: 2807 " 1)
COMMENT     #150=(CLinePar
COMMENT     (CParagraph 0 (1 #3# 5) 1 2 2 0 191)
COMMENT     " N5: 5108 " 1)))))
COMMENT     "HindIII: 5 sites") 1 5 "AAGCTT" "TTCGAA")
COMMENT     #151=(CRSFolderPar
COMMENT     (CFolderPar
COMMENT     (CGroupPar (CParagraph 76775784 (8 0) 1 1 1 0 178)
COMMENT     (CObjectList
COMMENT     #152=(CGroupPar
COMMENT     (CParagraph 0 (10 #7# 0) 1 2 2 0 180)
COMMENT     (CObjectList
COMMENT     #153=(CLinePar
COMMENT     (CParagraph 0 (1 #7# 1) 1 2 2 0 191)
COMMENT     " N1: 4911 " 1))))) "KpnI: 1 site")
COMMENT     5 1 "GGTACC" "CCATGG")
COMMENT     #154=(CRSFolderPar
COMMENT     (CFolderPar
COMMENT     (CGroupPar (CParagraph 76775848 (8 0) 1 1 1 0 178)
COMMENT     (CObjectList
COMMENT     #155=(CGroupPar
COMMENT     (CParagraph 0 (10 #8# 0) 1 2 2 0 180)
COMMENT     (CObjectList
COMMENT     #156=(CLinePar
COMMENT     (CParagraph 0 (1 #8# 1) 1 2 2 0 191)
COMMENT     " N1: 2 " 1))))) "MluI: 1 site") 1 5
COMMENT     "ACGCGT" "TGCGCA")
COMMENT     #157=(CRSFolderPar
COMMENT     (CFolderPar
COMMENT     (CGroupPar (CParagraph 76775976 (8 0) 1 1 1 0 178)
COMMENT     (CObjectList
COMMENT     #158=(CGroupPar
COMMENT     (CParagraph 0 (10 #9# 0) 1 2 2 0 180)
COMMENT     (CObjectList
COMMENT     #159=(CLinePar
COMMENT     (CParagraph 0 (1 #9# 1) 1 2 2 0 191)
COMMENT     " N1: 8001 " 1))))) "NdeI: 1 site")
COMMENT     2 4 "CATATG" "GTATAC")
COMMENT     #160=(CRSFolderPar
COMMENT     (CFolderPar
COMMENT     (CGroupPar (CParagraph 76773096 (8 0) 1 1 1 0 178)
COMMENT     (CObjectList)) "NheI: 0 sites") 1 5 "GCTAGC"
COMMENT     "CGATCG")
COMMENT     #161=(CRSFolderPar
COMMENT     (CFolderPar
COMMENT     (CGroupPar (CParagraph 76773160 (8 0) 1 1 1 0 178)
COMMENT     (CObjectList)) "NotI: 0 sites") 2 6 "GCGGCCGC"
COMMENT     "CGCCGGCG")
COMMENT     #162=(CRSFolderPar
COMMENT     (CFolderPar
COMMENT     (CGroupPar (CParagraph 76773224 (8 0) 1 1 1 0 178)
COMMENT     (CObjectList)) "PacI: 0 sites") 5 3 "TTAATTAA"
COMMENT     "AATTAATT")
COMMENT     #163=(CRSFolderPar
COMMENT     (CFolderPar
COMMENT     (CGroupPar (CParagraph 76775208 (8 0) 1 1 1 0 178)
COMMENT     (CObjectList)) "PmeI: 0 sites") 4 4 "GTTTAAAC"
COMMENT     "CAAATTTG")
COMMENT     #164=(CRSFolderPar
COMMENT     (CFolderPar
COMMENT     (CGroupPar (CParagraph 76775656 (8 0) 1 1 1 0 178)
COMMENT     (CObjectList
COMMENT     #165=(CGroupPar
COMMENT     (CParagraph 0 (10 #4# 0) 1 2 2 0 180)
COMMENT     (CObjectList
COMMENT     #166=(CLinePar
COMMENT     (CParagraph 0 (1 #4# 1) 1 2 2 0 191)
COMMENT     " N1: 3456 " 1))))) "PstI: 1 site")
COMMENT     5 1 "CTGCAG" "GACGTC")
COMMENT     #167=(CRSFolderPar
COMMENT     (CFolderPar
COMMENT     (CGroupPar (CParagraph 76775272 (8 0) 1 1 1 0 178)
COMMENT     (CObjectList
COMMENT     #168=(CGroupPar
COMMENT     (CParagraph 0 (10 #14# 0) 1 2 2 0 180)
COMMENT     (CObjectList
COMMENT     #169=(CLinePar
COMMENT     (CParagraph 0 (1 #14# 1) 1 2 2 0 191)
COMMENT     " N1: 3635 " 1)
COMMENT     #170=(CLinePar
COMMENT     (CParagraph 0 (1 #14# 2) 1 2 2 0 191)
COMMENT     " N2: 4310 " 1))))) "SalI: 2 sites")
COMMENT     1 5 "GTCGAC" "CAGCTG")
COMMENT     #171=(CRSFolderPar
COMMENT     (CFolderPar
COMMENT     (CGroupPar (CParagraph 75620568 (8 0) 1 1 1 0 178)
COMMENT     (CObjectList
COMMENT     #172=(CGroupPar
COMMENT     (CParagraph 0 (10 #15# 0) 1 2 2 0 180)
COMMENT     (CObjectList
COMMENT     #173=(CLinePar
COMMENT     (CParagraph 0 (1 #15# 1) 1 2 2 0 191)
COMMENT     " N1: 7310 " 1))))) "ScaI: 1 site")
COMMENT     3 3 "AGTACT" "TCATGA")
COMMENT     #174=(CRSFolderPar
COMMENT     (CFolderPar
COMMENT     (CGroupPar (CParagraph 76775720 (8 0) 1 1 1 0 178)
COMMENT     (CObjectList)) "SmaI: 0 sites") 3 3 "CCCGGG"
COMMENT     "GGGCCC")
COMMENT     #175=(CRSFolderPar
COMMENT     (CFolderPar
COMMENT     (CGroupPar (CParagraph 75620344 (8 0) 1 1 1 0 178)
COMMENT     (CObjectList)) "SwaI: 0 sites") 4 4 "ATTTAAAT"
COMMENT     "TAAATTTA")
COMMENT     #176=(CRSFolderPar
COMMENT     (CFolderPar
COMMENT     (CGroupPar (CParagraph 75615512 (8 0) 1 1 1 0 178)
COMMENT     (CObjectList
COMMENT     #177=(CGroupPar
COMMENT     (CParagraph 0 (10 #17# 0) 1 2 2 0 180)
COMMENT     (CObjectList
COMMENT     #178=(CLinePar
COMMENT     (CParagraph 0 (1 #17# 1) 1 2 2 0 191)
COMMENT     " N1: 2274 " 1))))) "XbaI: 1 site")
COMMENT     1 5 "TCTAGA" "AGATCT")
COMMENT     #179=(CRSFolderPar
COMMENT     (CFolderPar
COMMENT     (CGroupPar (CParagraph 75615416 (8 0) 1 1 1 0 178)
COMMENT     (CObjectList)) "XhoI: 0 sites") 1 5 "CTCGAG"
COMMENT     "GAGCTC"))) "Restriction/Methylation Map"))))
COMMENT     (CGraphView
COMMENT     (CWStyleSheet
COMMENT     (CObjectList
COMMENT     #180=(CWidgetStyle "RSite Label" 1 (LOGPEN 0 0 13408563) 1 0 1
COMMENT     (LOGFONT 0 0 0 0 400 0 0 0 0 3 2 1 18 "Georgia") 0.555556 0 1 5
COMMENT     "@N (@S)" 0)
COMMENT     #181=(CWidgetStyle "Signal Label" 1 (LOGPEN 0 0 0) 1 0 1
COMMENT     (LOGFONT 0 0 0 0 700 0 0 0 0 3 2 1 34 "Arial") 0.666667 0 1 1
COMMENT     "@N" 0)
COMMENT     #182=(CWidgetStyle "Molecule Label 2" 0 0 1
COMMENT     (LOGFONT 0 0 0 0 400 0 0 0 0 3 2 1 18 "Georgia") 0.555556 0 1 16
COMMENT     "@L bp" 0)
COMMENT     #183=(CWidgetStyle "Molecule Label 1" 0 0 1
COMMENT     (LOGFONT 0 0 0 0 400 0 0 0 0 3 2 1 34 "Verdana") 0.833333 0 1 1
COMMENT     "@N" 0)
COMMENT     #184=(CWidgetStyle "Shape 3" 1 (LOGPEN 0 0 3355545) 1 1
COMMENT     (LOGBRUSH 0 6724095 0) 0 0 1 (LOGSHAPE 9 1 0.8 1.8 0))
COMMENT     #185=(CWidgetStyle "Shape 1" 1 (LOGPEN 0 0 6723840) 1 1
COMMENT     (LOGBRUSH 0 10079334 0) 0 0 1 (LOGSHAPE 9 1 0.8 1.8 0))
COMMENT     #186=(CWidgetStyle "Axis" 1 (LOGPEN 0 0 10079436) 2 1
COMMENT     (LOGBRUSH 0 13434879 0) 0 0 1 (LOGSHAPE 10 1 0 0 0))
COMMENT     #187=(CWidgetStyle "Line 2" 1 (LOGPEN 0 0 6723840) 8 0 0 0 1
COMMENT     (LOGSHAPE 1 1.9 0 0 0))
COMMENT     #188=(CWidgetStyle "RSite" 1 (LOGPEN 0 0 10053171) 8 0 0 0 1
COMMENT     (LOGSHAPE 1 1.9 0 0 0))
COMMENT     #189=(CWidgetStyle "Short Signal" 1 (LOGPEN 0 0 13395507) 10 0 0 0 1
COMMENT     (LOGSHAPE 1 1.9 0 0 0))
COMMENT     #190=(CWidgetStyle "Uniq RSite Label" 1 (LOGPEN 0 0 153) 1 0 1
COMMENT     (LOGFONT 0 0 0 0 400 0 0 0 0 3 2 1 18 "Georgia") 0.555556 128 1
COMMENT     5 "@N (@S)" 0)
COMMENT     #191=(CWidgetStyle "Vanilla" 1 (LOGPEN 0 0 0) 1 1
COMMENT     (LOGBRUSH 0 16777215 0) 1
COMMENT     (LOGFONT 0 0 0 0 400 0 0 0 0 7 48 2 18 "Times New Roman") 0.8 0
COMMENT     1 2 "?" 0)
COMMENT     #192=(CWidgetStyle "Mark 1" 0 0 1
COMMENT     (LOGFONT 0 0 0 0 400 0 0 0 2 7 48 2 2 "Windings") 0.7 0 1 2 "?"
COMMENT     0)
COMMENT     #193=(CWidgetStyle "Motif Label" 1 (LOGPEN 0 0 16744512) 1 0 1
COMMENT     (LOGFONT 0 0 0 0 400 0 0 0 0 3 2 1 34 "Arial") 0.611111 8388608
COMMENT     1 65535 "@N (@H)" 0)
COMMENT     #194=(CWidgetStyle "Fragment Label 2" 1 (LOGPEN 0 0 0) 1 0 1
COMMENT     (LOGFONT 0 0 0 0 400 0 0 0 0 3 2 1 49 "Courier New") 1.05 0 1 48
COMMENT     "@F bp (molecule @L bp)" 0)
COMMENT     #195=(CWidgetStyle "Fragment Label 1" 1 (LOGPEN 0 0 0) 1 0 1
COMMENT     (LOGFONT 0 0 0 0 400 0 0 0 0 3 2 1 34 "Arial") 0.91 0 1 1
COMMENT     "Fragment of @N" 0)
COMMENT     #196=(CWidgetStyle "Shape 4" 1 (LOGPEN 0 0 0) 1 1
COMMENT     (LOGBRUSH 2 8388608 5) 0 0 0)
COMMENT     #197=(CWidgetStyle "Shape 2" 1 (LOGPEN 0 0 0) 1 1 (LOGBRUSH 0 128 0)
            0
COMMENT     0 0)
COMMENT     #198=(CWidgetStyle "Shape 0" 1 (LOGPEN 0 0 0) 1 1 (LOGBRUSH 0 0 0) 0
            0
COMMENT     0)
COMMENT     #199=(CWidgetStyle "ORF" 1 (LOGPEN 0 0 16384) 8 0 0 0 1
COMMENT     (LOGSHAPE 7 0.2 3.41182 2.86186 0.609808))
COMMENT     #200=(CWidgetStyle "Line 4" 1 (LOGPEN 0 0 32768) 8 0 0 0 0)
COMMENT     #201=(CWidgetStyle "Line 3" 1 (LOGPEN 0 0 16711680) 8 0 0 0 0)
COMMENT     #202=(CWidgetStyle "Line 1" 1 (LOGPEN 0 0 16711680) 1 0 0 0 0)
COMMENT     #203=(CWidgetStyle "Short Promoter" 1 (LOGPEN 0 0 128) 6 0 0 0 0)
COMMENT     #204=(CWidgetStyle "Motif" 1 (LOGPEN 0 0 0) 1 0 0 0 0)
COMMENT     #205=(CWidgetStyle "Line 0" 1 (LOGPEN 0 0 0) 8 0 0 0 0)
COMMENT     #206=(CWidgetStyle "Void" 0 0 0 0 0)
COMMENT     #207=(CWidgetStyle "General Label" 1 (LOGPEN 0 0 0) 1 0 1
COMMENT     (LOGFONT 0 0 0 0 400 0 0 0 0 3 2 1 18 "Times New Roman") 0.91 0
COMMENT     1 3 "@T @N " 0)
COMMENT     #208=(CWidgetStyle "Position" 1 (LOGPEN 0 0 0) 1 0 0 0 0)
COMMENT     #209=(CWidgetStyle "Annotation" 0 0 1
COMMENT     (LOGFONT 0 0 0 0 400 0 0 0 0 3 2 1 18 "Times New Roman") 0.91 0
COMMENT     0 0)
COMMENT     #210=(CWidgetStyle "Position Label" 1 (LOGPEN 0 0 8388608) 1 0 1
COMMENT     (LOGFONT 0 0 0 0 400 0 1 0 0 3 2 1 34 "Arial") 0.63 8388608 1 1
COMMENT     "@N" 0)
COMMENT     #211=(CWidgetStyle "Range" 1 (LOGPEN 0 0 0) 1 1
COMMENT     (LOGBRUSH 0 16777215 0) 0 0 0)
COMMENT     #212=(CWidgetStyle "Range Label" 1 (LOGPEN 0 0 8388608) 1 0 1
COMMENT     (LOGFONT 0 0 0 0 400 0 1 0 0 3 2 1 34 "Arial") 0.63 8388608 1 1
COMMENT     "@N" 0)
COMMENT     #213=(CWidgetStyle "ORF Label" 1 (LOGPEN 0 0 49216) 1 0 1
COMMENT     (LOGFONT 0 0 0 0 400 0 0 0 0 3 2 1 18 "Times New Roman")
COMMENT     0.611111 0 1 65535 "@N" 0)
COMMENT     #214=(CWidgetStyle "CDS Label" 1 (LOGPEN 0 0 4227264) 1 0 1
COMMENT     (LOGFONT 0 0 0 0 400 0 0 0 0 3 2 1 34 "Arial") 0.555556 255 1 1
COMMENT     "@N" 0)
COMMENT     #215=(CWidgetStyle "Shape 5" 1 (LOGPEN 0 0 0) 3 1
COMMENT     (LOGBRUSH 0 16777113 0) 1
COMMENT     (LOGFONT 0 0 0 0 400 0 0 0 0 7 48 2 50 "Arial") 0.9 0 0 1
COMMENT     (LOGSHAPE 9 1 0.8 1.8 0))
COMMENT     #216=(CWidgetStyle "CDS" 1 (LOGPEN 0 0 0) 1 1 (LOGBRUSH 2 39423 3) 0
            0
COMMENT     1 (LOGSHAPE 9 1 0.8 1.8 0))
COMMENT     #217=(CWidgetStyle "Label 2" 1 (LOGPEN 0 0 4227264) 1 0 1
COMMENT     (LOGFONT 0 0 0 0 400 0 0 0 0 3 2 1 34 "Arial") 0.944444 8388608
COMMENT     1 1 "@N" 0)
COMMENT     #218=(CWidgetStyle "Label 3" 1 (LOGPEN 0 0 8421376) 1 0 1
COMMENT     (LOGFONT 0 0 0 0 700 255 0 0 0 3 2 1 34 "Arial") 0.833333 255 1
COMMENT     5 "@N (@S)" 0)
COMMENT     #219=(CWidgetStyle "Label 4" 1 (LOGPEN 0 0 8437824) 1 0 1
COMMENT     (LOGFONT 0 0 0 0 400 0 0 0 0 3 2 1 34 "Arial") 0.722222 0 1 5
COMMENT     "@N (@S)" 0)) 0.164644 1.74233 0.164644 2.53336
COMMENT     (70 (CShapeMapEntry 0 "Unique RSite" 1 "Uniq RSite Label") 67
COMMENT     (CShapeMapEntry 0 "ORF" 0 "ORF Label")) 60.0567 60.0567 39 39 0.1
COMMENT     -8252) 1 1 0 1 1
COMMENT     (mapper: 20.1081 -15.5825 60.0567 60.0567 0.01 10 -1 8220 8220 1 0
            0)
COMMENT     #220=(CGroupWidget (CWidget 0 (0 0) 1 2 0 0 Nil 1 100)
COMMENT     (CObjectList
COMMENT     #221=(CGroupWidget (CWidget 1 (0 0) 1 2 0 0 Nil -1277 100)
COMMENT     (CObjectList
COMMENT     #222=(CAxis
COMMENT     (CWideLine
COMMENT     (CWidget 0 (0 0) 1 2 0 0 #186# 77200708 0)
COMMENT     (LOGPEN 0 2 10079436) 2 (LOGBRUSH 0 13434879 0) 1
COMMENT     6.27495 6.27295 1 0.0214037) 0.0763161)
COMMENT     #223=(CLabel
COMMENT     (CWidget 1001 (0 0) 1 2 0 0 #183# 688774489 100)
COMMENT     (LOGPEN 0 0 13408563) 1
COMMENT     (LOGFONT 87 33 0 0 400 0 0 0 0 3 2 1 34 "Verdana")
COMMENT     1.74233 0.833333 0
COMMENT     "pCDH-CMV-Nluc-P2A-copGFP-T2A-Puro" "@N" 1 0
COMMENT     0.871165 0 -10 21.0468 1.46528 Nil)
COMMENT     #224=(CLabel
COMMENT     (CWidget 1002 (0 0) 1 2 0 0 #182# 688774525 100)
COMMENT     (LOGPEN 0 0 13408563) 1
COMMENT     (LOGFONT 57 21 0 0 400 0 0 0 0 3 2 1 18 "Georgia")
COMMENT     1.74233 0.555556 0 "8220 bp" "@L bp" 16 0 -0.871165
COMMENT     0 -10.8 3.11372 0.932452 Nil)) (CObjectList))
COMMENT     #225=(CGroupWidget (CWidget 10 (6 0) 1 2 0 0 Nil -1800 100)
COMMENT     (CObjectList
COMMENT     #226=(CGroupWidget
COMMENT     (CWidget 4 (7 4 0) 1 2 0 0 Nil -336 100)
COMMENT     (CObjectList
COMMENT     #227=(CWideArrow
COMMENT     (CWideLine
COMMENT     (CWidget 0 (3 #34# 0) 1 2 0 0 #184# 0 100)
COMMENT     (LOGPEN 0 0 3355545) 1
COMMENT     (LOGBRUSH 0 6724095 0) 1 2.99236 3.44796 1
COMMENT     0.082322) 0.8 1.8 0)
COMMENT     #228=(CLabel
COMMENT     (CWidget 0 (0 0) 1 2 0 0 #181# 688774697 100)
COMMENT     (LOGPEN 0 0 0) 1
COMMENT     (LOGFONT 69 26 0 0 700 0 0 0 0 3 2 1 34
COMMENT     "Arial") 1.74233 0.666667 0 "Puro" "@N" 1
COMMENT     3.1838 -24.3926 0 -10 2.09802 1.11561 #227#))
COMMENT     (CObjectList))
COMMENT     #229=(CGroupWidget
COMMENT     (CWidget 9 (7 9 0) 1 2 0 0 Nil -649 100)
COMMENT     (CObjectList
COMMENT     #230=(CWideArrow
COMMENT     (CWideLine
COMMENT     (CWidget 0 (3 #30# 0) 1 2 0 0 #196# 0 100)
COMMENT     (LOGPEN 0 0 0) 1 (LOGBRUSH 2 8388608 5) 1
COMMENT     4.90178 5.27497 1 0.082322) 0.8 1.8 0)
COMMENT     #231=(CLabel
COMMENT     (CWidget 0 (0 0) 1 2 0 0 #181# 688774785 100)
COMMENT     (LOGPEN 0 0 0) 1
COMMENT     (LOGFONT 69 26 0 0 700 0 0 0 0 3 2 1 34
COMMENT     "Arial") 1.74233 0.666667 0 "env" "@N" 1
COMMENT     12.7946 0 0 -10 1.56519 1.11561 #230#))
COMMENT     (CObjectList))
COMMENT     #232=(CGroupWidget
COMMENT     (CWidget 21 (7 21 0) 1 2 0 0 Nil -859 100)
COMMENT     (CObjectList
COMMENT     #233=(CWideArrow
COMMENT     (CWideLine
COMMENT     (CWidget 0 (3 #19# 0) 1 2 0 0 #185# 0 100)
COMMENT     (LOGPEN 0 0 6723840) 1
COMMENT     (LOGBRUSH 0 10079334 0) 1 2.52988 2.98091 1
COMMENT     0.082322) 0.8 1.8 0)
COMMENT     #234=(CLabel
COMMENT     (CWidget 0 (0 0) 1 2 0 0 #181# 688774417 100)
COMMENT     (LOGPEN 0 0 0) 1
COMMENT     (LOGFONT 69 26 0 0 700 0 0 0 0 3 2 1 34
COMMENT     "Arial") 1.74233 0.666667 0 "WPRE" "@N" 1
COMMENT     -7.79768 -10.454 0 -10 2.7474 1.11561 #233#)
COMMENT     #235=(CWideArrow
COMMENT     (CWideLine
COMMENT     (CWidget 0 (3 #20# 0) 1 2 0 0 #185# 1519 100)
COMMENT     (LOGPEN 0 0 6723840) 1
COMMENT     (LOGBRUSH 0 10079334 0) 1 6.09461 6.26861 1
COMMENT     0.082322) 0.8 1.8 0)
COMMENT     #236=(CLabel
COMMENT     (CWidget 0 (0 0) 1 2 0 0 #181# 688774453 100)
COMMENT     (LOGPEN 0 0 0) 1
COMMENT     (LOGFONT 69 26 0 0 700 0 0 0 0 3 2 1 34
COMMENT     "Arial") 1.74233 0.666667 0 "RSV/promoter"
COMMENT     "@N" 1 5.02071 12.1963 0 -10 5.97768 1.11561
COMMENT     #235#)
COMMENT     #237=(CWideArrow
COMMENT     (CWideLine
COMMENT     (CWidget 0 (3 #21# 0) 1 2 0 0 #185# 0 100)
COMMENT     (LOGPEN 0 0 6723840) 1
COMMENT     (LOGBRUSH 0 10079334 0) 1 2.14219 2.24293 1
COMMENT     0.082322) 0.8 1.8 0)
COMMENT     #238=(CLabel
COMMENT     (CWidget 0 (0 0) 1 2 0 0 #181# 688774857 100)
COMMENT     (LOGPEN 0 0 0) 1
COMMENT     (LOGFONT 69 26 0 0 700 0 0 0 0 3 2 1 34
COMMENT     "Arial") 1.74233 0.666667 0
COMMENT     "SV40/EFL/poly(A)" "@N" 1 -15.2661 -3.48466 0
COMMENT     -10 7.32641 1.11561 #237#)
COMMENT     #239=(CWideArrow
COMMENT     (CWideLine
COMMENT     (CWidget 0 (3 #22# 0) 1 2 0 0 #185# 0 100)
COMMENT     (LOGPEN 0 0 6723840) 1
COMMENT     (LOGBRUSH 0 10079334 0) 1 4.81097 4.90178 1
COMMENT     0.082322) 0.8 1.8 0)
COMMENT     #240=(CLabel
COMMENT     (CWidget 0 (0 0) 1 2 0 0 #181# 541152339 100)
COMMENT     (LOGPEN 0 0 0) 1
COMMENT     (LOGFONT 69 26 0 0 700 0 0 0 0 3 2 1 34
COMMENT     "Arial") 1.74233 0.666667 0 "cPPT" "@N" 1
COMMENT     13.0007 -1.74233 0 -10 2.28118 1.11561 #239#)
COMMENT     #241=(CWideArrow
COMMENT     (CWideLine
COMMENT     (CWidget 0 (3 #23# 0) 1 2 0 0 #185# 0 100)
COMMENT     (LOGPEN 0 0 6723840) 1
COMMENT     (LOGBRUSH 0 10079334 0) 1 5.95724 6.09461 1
COMMENT     0.082322) 0.8 1.8 0)
COMMENT     #242=(CLabel
COMMENT     (CWidget 0 (0 0) 1 2 0 0 #181# 688775117 100)
COMMENT     (LOGPEN 0 0 0) 1
COMMENT     (LOGFONT 69 26 0 0 700 0 0 0 0 3 2 1 34
COMMENT     "Arial") 1.74233 0.666667 0 "HIV/LTR" "@N" 1
COMMENT     10.4528 8.71165 0 -10 3.51335 1.11561 #241#)
COMMENT     #243=(CWideArrow
COMMENT     (CWideLine
COMMENT     (CWidget 0 (3 #24# 0) 1 2 0 0 #185# 585 100)
COMMENT     (LOGPEN 0 0 6723840) 1
COMMENT     (LOGBRUSH 0 10079334 0) 1 2.0239 2.13609 1
COMMENT     0.082322) 0.8 1.8 0)
COMMENT     #244=(CLabel
COMMENT     (CWidget 0 (0 0) 1 2 0 0 #181# 421 100)
COMMENT     (LOGPEN 0 0 0) 1
COMMENT     (LOGFONT 69 26 0 0 700 0 0 0 0 3 2 1 34
COMMENT     "Arial") 1.74233 0.666667 0 "SV40/Ori" "@N"
COMMENT     1 -13.7377 -1.74233 0 -10 3.74646 1.11561
COMMENT     #243#)
COMMENT     #245=(CWideArrow
COMMENT     (CWideLine
COMMENT     (CWidget 0 (3 #25# 0) 1 2 0 0 #185# 0 100)
COMMENT     (LOGPEN 0 0 6723840) 1
COMMENT     (LOGBRUSH 0 10079334 0) 1 2.29712 2.47569 1
COMMENT     0.082322) 0.8 1.8 0)
COMMENT     #246=(CLabel
COMMENT     (CWidget 0 (0 0) 1 2 0 0 #181# 688774841 100)
COMMENT     (LOGPEN 0 0 0) 1
COMMENT     (LOGFONT 69 26 0 0 700 0 0 0 0 3 2 1 34
COMMENT     "Arial") 1.74233 0.666667 0 "3'dLTR" "@N" 1
COMMENT     -11.6082 -6.96932 0 -10 3.03047 1.11561 #245#)
COMMENT     #247=(CWideArrow
COMMENT     (CWideLine
COMMENT     (CWidget 0 (3 #26# 0) 1 2 0 0 #185# 0 100)
COMMENT     (LOGPEN 0 0 6723840) 1
COMMENT     (LOGBRUSH 0 10079334 0) 1 0.460949 1.11803 1
COMMENT     0.082322) 0.8 1.8 1)
COMMENT     #248=(CLabel
COMMENT     (CWidget 0 (0 0) 1 2 0 0 #181# 688774749 100)
COMMENT     (LOGPEN 0 0 0) 1
COMMENT     (LOGFONT 69 26 0 0 700 0 0 0 0 3 2 1 34
COMMENT     "Arial") 1.74233 0.666667 0 "AmpR" "@N" 1
COMMENT     -11.4253 6.96932 0 -10 2.6808 1.11561 #247#)
COMMENT     #249=(CWideArrow
COMMENT     (CWideLine
COMMENT     (CWidget 0 (3 #27# 0) 1 2 0 0 #185# 0 100)
COMMENT     (LOGPEN 0 0 6723840) 1
COMMENT     (LOGBRUSH 0 10079334 0) 1 4.54005 4.80715 1
COMMENT     0.082322) 0.8 1.8 0)
COMMENT     #250=(CLabel
COMMENT     (CWidget 0 (0 0) 1 2 0 0 #181# 688774561 100)
COMMENT     (LOGPEN 0 0 0) 1
COMMENT     (LOGFONT 69 26 0 0 700 0 0 0 0 3 2 1 34
COMMENT     "Arial") 1.74233 0.666667 0 "CMV7/promoter"
COMMENT     "@N" 1 15.5463 -5.22699 0 -10 6.56047 1.11561
COMMENT     #249#)
COMMENT     #251=(CWideArrow
COMMENT     (CWideLine
COMMENT     (CWidget 0 (3 #28# 0) 1 2 0 0 #185# 0 100)
COMMENT     (LOGPEN 0 0 6723840) 1
COMMENT     (LOGBRUSH 0 10079334 0) 1 5.57184 5.84124 1
COMMENT     0.082322) 0.8 1.8 0)
COMMENT     #252=(CLabel
COMMENT     (CWidget 0 (0 0) 1 2 0 0 #181# 688774469 100)
COMMENT     (LOGPEN 0 0 0) 1
COMMENT     (LOGFONT 69 26 0 0 700 0 0 0 0 3 2 1 34
COMMENT     "Arial") 1.74233 0.666667 0 "Gag" "@N" 1
COMMENT     10.9984 6.96932 0 -10 1.7983 1.11561 #251#)
COMMENT     #253=(CWideArrow
COMMENT     (CWideLine
COMMENT     (CWidget 0 (3 #29# 0) 1 2 0 0 #185# 0 100)
COMMENT     (LOGPEN 0 0 6723840) 1
COMMENT     (LOGBRUSH 0 10079334 0) 1 5.27497 5.45279 1
COMMENT     0.082322) 0.8 1.8 0)
COMMENT     #254=(CLabel
COMMENT     (CWidget 0 (0 0) 1 2 0 0 #181# 688774893 100)
COMMENT     (LOGPEN 0 0 0) 1
COMMENT     (LOGFONT 69 26 0 0 700 0 0 0 0 3 2 1 34
COMMENT     "Arial") 1.74233 0.666667 0 "RPE" "@N" 1
COMMENT     12.4697 3.48466 0 -10 1.91486 1.11561 #253#)
COMMENT     #255=(CWideArrow
COMMENT     (CWideLine
COMMENT     (CWidget 0 (3 #31# 0) 1 2 0 0 #185# 0 100)
COMMENT     (LOGPEN 0 0 6723840) 1
COMMENT     (LOGBRUSH 0 10079334 0) 1 1.22793 1.7423 1
COMMENT     0.082322) 0.8 1.8 1)
COMMENT     #256=(CLabel
COMMENT     (CWidget 0 (0 0) 1 2 0 0 #181# 688774821 100)
COMMENT     (LOGPEN 0 0 0) 1
COMMENT     (LOGFONT 69 26 0 0 700 0 0 0 0 3 2 1 34
COMMENT     "Arial") 1.74233 0.666667 0 "pUC/ORI" "@N" 1
COMMENT     -13.7951 1.74233 0 -10 3.74646 1.11561 #255#)
COMMENT     #257=(CWideArrow
COMMENT     (CWideLine
COMMENT     (CWidget 0 (3 #32# 0) 1 2 0 0 #185# 0 100)
COMMENT     (LOGPEN 0 0 6723840) 1
COMMENT     (LOGBRUSH 0 10079334 0) 1 4.12794 4.52707 1
COMMENT     0.082322) 0.8 1.8 0)
COMMENT     #258=(CLabel
COMMENT     (CWidget 0 (0 0) 1 2 0 0 #181# 688774769 100)
COMMENT     (LOGPEN 0 0 0) 1
COMMENT     (LOGFONT 69 26 0 0 700 0 0 0 0 3 2 1 34
COMMENT     "Arial") 1.74233 0.666667 0 "Nluc" "@N" 1
COMMENT     12.8761 -12.1963 0 -10 1.98146 1.11561 #257#)
COMMENT     #259=(CWideArrow
COMMENT     (CWideLine
COMMENT     (CWidget 0 (3 #33# 0) 1 2 0 0 #185# 0 100)
COMMENT     (LOGPEN 0 0 6723840) 1
COMMENT     (LOGBRUSH 0 10079334 0) 0.992809 4.13252
COMMENT     4.52402 1 0.082322) 0.8 1.8 0)
COMMENT     #260=(CLabel
COMMENT     (CWidget 0 (0 0) 1 2 0 0 #181# 688774677 100)
COMMENT     (LOGPEN 0 0 0) 1
COMMENT     (LOGFONT 69 26 0 0 700 0 0 0 0 3 2 1 34
COMMENT     "Arial") 1.74233 0.666667 0 "" "" 65535
COMMENT     13.7902 -10.454 0 -10 0.0166509 0.0166509
COMMENT     #259#)
COMMENT     #261=(CScratch
COMMENT     (CWidget 0 (3 #35# 0) 1 2 0 0 #189# 1709 100)
COMMENT     (LOGPEN 0 12 13395507) 10 1 3.49604 1.9
COMMENT     0.082322 1)
COMMENT     #262=(CLabel
COMMENT     (CWidget 0 (0 0) 1 2 0 0 #181# 1128743747 100)
COMMENT     (LOGPEN 0 0 0) 1
COMMENT     (LOGFONT 69 26 0 0 700 0 0 0 0 3 2 1 34
COMMENT     "Arial") 1.74233 0.666667 0 "T2A Peptide"
COMMENT     "@N" 1 7.9277 -22.6503 0 -10 5.09519 1.11561
COMMENT     #261#)
COMMENT     #263=(CWideArrow
COMMENT     (CWideLine
COMMENT     (CWidget 0 (3 #36# 0) 1 2 0 0 #185# 0 100)
COMMENT     (LOGPEN 0 0 6723840) 1
COMMENT     (LOGBRUSH 0 10079334 0) 0.998741 3.50062
COMMENT     4.07757 1 0.082322) 0.8 1.8 0)
COMMENT     #264=(CLabel
COMMENT     (CWidget 0 (0 0) 1 2 0 0 #181# 1096040769 100)
COMMENT     (LOGPEN 0 0 0) 1
COMMENT     (LOGFONT 69 26 0 0 700 0 0 0 0 3 2 1 34
COMMENT     "Arial") 1.74233 0.666667 0 "copGFP" "@N" 1
COMMENT     10.0215 -17.4233 0 -10 3.44674 1.11561 #263#)
COMMENT     #265=(CScratch
COMMENT     (CWidget 0 (3 #37# 0) 1 2 0 0 #189# 1797 100)
COMMENT     (LOGPEN 0 12 13395507) 10 1 4.12794 1.9
COMMENT     0.082322 1)
COMMENT     #266=(CLabel (CWidget 0 (0 0) 1 2 0 0 #181# 71 100)
COMMENT     (LOGPEN 0 0 0) 1
COMMENT     (LOGFONT 69 26 0 0 700 0 0 0 0 3 2 1 34
COMMENT     "Arial") 1.74233 0.666667 0 "P2A peptide"
COMMENT     "@N" 1 13.5767 -15.681 0 -10 5.09519 1.11561
COMMENT     #265#)) (CObjectList))) (CObjectList))
COMMENT     #267=(CGroupWidget (CWidget 11 (8 0) 1 2 0 0 Nil -1696 100)
COMMENT     (CObjectList
COMMENT     #268=(CGroupWidget
COMMENT     (CWidget 1 (10 #0# 0) 1 2 0 0 Nil -2219 100)
COMMENT     (CObjectList
COMMENT     #269=(CScratch
COMMENT     (CWidget 1 (1 #0# 1) 1 2 0 0 #188# 1775 100)
COMMENT     (LOGPEN 0 8 10053171) 8 1 4.53012 1.9
COMMENT     0.082322 1)
COMMENT     #270=(CLabel
COMMENT     (CWidget 0 (0 0) 1 2 0 0 #190# 1414807873 100)
COMMENT     (LOGPEN 0 0 153) 1
COMMENT     (LOGFONT 57 21 0 0 400 0 0 0 0 3 2 1 18
COMMENT     "Georgia") 1.74233 0.555556 128
COMMENT     "{\\i Bam}HI (2285)" "@N (@S)" 5 15.0756
COMMENT     -8.71165 0 -10 5.3616 0.932452 #269#))
COMMENT     (CObjectList))
COMMENT     #271=(CGroupWidget
COMMENT     (CWidget 1 (10 #1# 0) 1 2 0 0 Nil -1382 100)
COMMENT     (CObjectList
COMMENT     #272=(CScratch
COMMENT     (CWidget 1 (1 #1# 1) 1 2 0 0 #188# 1196708935
COMMENT     100) (LOGPEN 0 8 10053171) 8 1 4.81021 1.9
COMMENT     0.082322 1)
COMMENT     #273=(CLabel
COMMENT     (CWidget 0 (0 0) 1 2 0 0 #190# 61800520 100)
COMMENT     (LOGPEN 0 0 153) 1
COMMENT     (LOGFONT 57 21 0 0 400 0 0 0 0 3 2 1 18
COMMENT     "Georgia") 1.74233 0.555556 128
COMMENT     "{\\i Cla}I (1918)" "@N (@S)" 5 14.2112
COMMENT     -3.48466 0 -10 4.19603 0.932452 #272#))
COMMENT     (CObjectList))
COMMENT     #274=(CGroupWidget
COMMENT     (CWidget 1 (10 #2# 0) 1 2 0 0 Nil -440 100)
COMMENT     (CObjectList
COMMENT     #275=(CScratch
COMMENT     (CWidget 1 (1 #2# 1) 1 2 0 0 #188# 0 100)
COMMENT     (LOGPEN 0 8 10053171) 8 1 2.9893 1.9 0.082322
COMMENT     1)
COMMENT     #276=(CLabel
COMMENT     (CWidget 0 (0 0) 1 2 0 0 #190# 61735832 100)
COMMENT     (LOGPEN 0 0 153) 1
COMMENT     (LOGFONT 57 21 0 0 400 0 0 0 0 3 2 1 18
COMMENT     "Georgia") 1.74233 0.555556 128
COMMENT     "{\\i Eco}RI (4304)" "@N (@S)" 5 -5.35545
COMMENT     -13.9386 0 -10 5.06188 0.932452 #275#))
COMMENT     (CObjectList))
COMMENT     #277=(CGroupWidget
COMMENT     (CWidget 1 (10 #4# 0) 1 2 0 0 Nil -126 100)
COMMENT     (CObjectList
COMMENT     #278=(CScratch
COMMENT     (CWidget 1 (1 #4# 1) 1 2 0 0 #188# 0 100)
COMMENT     (LOGPEN 0 8 10053171) 8 1 3.63646 1.9
COMMENT     0.082322 1)
COMMENT     #279=(CLabel (CWidget 0 (0 0) 1 2 0 0 #190# 34 100)
COMMENT     (LOGPEN 0 0 153) 1
COMMENT     (LOGFONT 57 21 0 0 400 0 0 0 0 3 2 1 18
COMMENT     "Georgia") 1.74233 0.555556 128
COMMENT     "{\\i Pst}I (3456)" "@N (@S)" 5 9.0163
COMMENT     -19.1656 0 -10 4.24599 0.932452 #278#))
COMMENT     (CObjectList))
COMMENT     #280=(CGroupWidget
COMMENT     (CWidget 1 (10 #7# 0) 1 2 0 0 Nil -1487 100)
COMMENT     (CObjectList
COMMENT     #281=(CScratch
COMMENT     (CWidget 1 (1 #7# 1) 1 2 0 0 #188# 0 100)
COMMENT     (LOGPEN 0 8 10053171) 8 1 2.52606 1.9
COMMENT     0.082322 1)
COMMENT     #282=(CLabel
COMMENT     (CWidget 0 (0 0) 1 2 0 0 #190# 1128481091 100)
COMMENT     (LOGPEN 0 0 153) 1
COMMENT     (LOGFONT 57 21 0 0 400 0 0 0 0 3 2 1 18
COMMENT     "Georgia") 1.74233 0.555556 128
COMMENT     "{\\i Kpn}I (4911)" "@N (@S)" 5 -11.0539
COMMENT     -8.71165 0 -10 4.4791 0.932452 #281#))
COMMENT     (CObjectList))
COMMENT     #283=(CGroupWidget
COMMENT     (CWidget 1 (10 #8# 0) 1 2 0 0 Nil -2114 100)
COMMENT     (CObjectList
COMMENT     #284=(CScratch
COMMENT     (CWidget 1 (1 #8# 1) 1 2 0 0 #188# 0 100)
COMMENT     (LOGPEN 0 8 10053171) 8 1 6.27242 1.9
COMMENT     0.082322 1)
COMMENT     #285=(CLabel
COMMENT     (CWidget 0 (0 0) 1 2 0 0 #190# 1414812737 100)
COMMENT     (LOGPEN 0 0 153) 1
COMMENT     (LOGFONT 57 21 0 0 400 0 0 0 0 3 2 1 18
COMMENT     "Georgia") 1.74233 0.555556 128
COMMENT     "{\\i Mlu}I (2)" "@N (@S)" 5 2.65705 13.9386
COMMENT     0 -10 3.13038 0.932452 #284#)) (CObjectList))
COMMENT     #286=(CGroupWidget
COMMENT     (CWidget 1 (10 #9# 0) 1 2 0 0 Nil -1800 100)
COMMENT     (CObjectList
COMMENT     #287=(CScratch
COMMENT     (CWidget 1 (1 #9# 1) 1 2 0 0 #188# 0 100)
COMMENT     (LOGPEN 0 8 10053171) 8 1 0.167895 1.9
COMMENT     0.082322 1)
COMMENT     #288=(CLabel
COMMENT     (CWidget 0 (0 0) 1 2 0 0 #190# 1871972589 100)
COMMENT     (LOGPEN 0 0 153) 1
COMMENT     (LOGFONT 57 21 0 0 400 0 0 0 0 3 2 1 18
COMMENT     "Georgia") 1.74233 0.555556 128
COMMENT     "{\\i Nde}I (8001)" "@N (@S)" 5 -5.20644
COMMENT     12.1963 0 -10 4.64561 0.932452 #287#))
COMMENT     (CObjectList))
COMMENT     #289=(CGroupWidget
COMMENT     (CWidget 1 (10 #15# 0) 1 2 0 0 Nil -1487 100)
COMMENT     (CObjectList
COMMENT     #290=(CScratch
COMMENT     (CWidget 1 (1 #15# 1) 1 2 0 0 #188# 0 100)
COMMENT     (LOGPEN 0 8 10053171) 8 1 0.69524 1.9
COMMENT     0.082322 1)
COMMENT     #291=(CLabel
COMMENT     (CWidget 0 (0 0) 1 2 0 0 #190# 1195856963 100)
COMMENT     (LOGPEN 0 0 153) 1
COMMENT     (LOGFONT 57 21 0 0 400 0 0 0 0 3 2 1 18
COMMENT     "Georgia") 1.74233 0.555556 128
COMMENT     "{\\i Sca}I (7310)" "@N (@S)" 5 -11.0539
COMMENT     8.71165 0 -10 4.4791 0.932452 #290#))
COMMENT     (CObjectList))
COMMENT     #292=(CGroupWidget
COMMENT     (CWidget 1 (10 #17# 0) 1 2 0 0 Nil -1910 100)
COMMENT     (CObjectList
COMMENT     #293=(CScratch
COMMENT     (CWidget 1 (1 #17# 1) 1 2 0 0 #188# 0 100)
COMMENT     (LOGPEN 0 8 10053171) 8 1 4.53852 1.9
COMMENT     0.082322 1)
COMMENT     #294=(CLabel
COMMENT     (CWidget 0 (0 0) 1 2 0 0 #190# 61337248 100)
COMMENT     (LOGPEN 0 0 153) 1
COMMENT     (LOGFONT 57 21 0 0 400 0 0 0 0 3 2 1 18
COMMENT     "Georgia") 1.74233 0.555556 128
COMMENT     "{\\i Xba}I (2274)" "@N (@S)" 5 14.5705
COMMENT     -6.96932 0 -10 4.64561 0.932452 #293#))
COMMENT     (CObjectList))
COMMENT     #295=(CGroupWidget
COMMENT     (CWidget 2 (10 #14# 0) 1 2 0 0 Nil -1173 100)
COMMENT     (CObjectList
COMMENT     #296=(CScratch
COMMENT     (CWidget 1 (1 #14# 1) 1 2 0 0 #188# 0 100)
COMMENT     (LOGPEN 0 8 10053171) 8 1 3.49986 1.9
COMMENT     0.082322 1)
COMMENT     #297=(CLabel
COMMENT     (CWidget 0 (0 0) 1 2 0 0 #180# 1128485955 100)
COMMENT     (LOGPEN 0 0 13408563) 1
COMMENT     (LOGFONT 57 21 0 0 400 0 0 0 0 3 2 1 18
COMMENT     "Georgia") 1.74233 0.555556 0
COMMENT     "{\\i Sal}I (3635)" "@N (@S)" 5 7.56381
COMMENT     -20.908 0 -10 4.24599 0.932452 #296#)
COMMENT     #298=(CScratch
COMMENT     (CWidget 2 (1 #14# 2) 1 2 0 0 #188# 0 100)
COMMENT     (LOGPEN 0 8 10053171) 8 1 2.98472 1.9
COMMENT     0.082322 1)
COMMENT     #299=(CLabel
COMMENT     (CWidget 0 (0 0) 1 2 0 0 #180# 1096040775 100)
COMMENT     (LOGPEN 0 0 13408563) 1
COMMENT     (LOGFONT 57 21 0 0 400 0 0 0 0 3 2 1 18
COMMENT     "Georgia") 1.74233 0.555556 0
COMMENT     "{\\i Sal}I (4310)" "@N (@S)" 5 -4.86705
COMMENT     -12.1963 0 -10 4.24599 0.932452 #298#))
COMMENT     (CObjectList))
COMMENT     #300=(CGroupWidget
COMMENT     (CWidget 5 (10 #3# 0) 1 2 0 0 Nil -231 100)
COMMENT     (CObjectList
COMMENT     #301=(CScratch
COMMENT     (CWidget 1 (1 #3# 1) 1 2 0 0 #188# 0 100)
COMMENT     (LOGPEN 0 8 10053171) 8 1 6.03584 1.9
COMMENT     0.082322 1)
COMMENT     #302=(CLabel
COMMENT     (CWidget 0 (0 0) 1 2 0 0 #180# 61780252 100)
COMMENT     (LOGPEN 0 0 13408563) 1
COMMENT     (LOGFONT 57 21 0 0 400 0 0 0 0 3 2 1 18
COMMENT     "Georgia") 1.74233 0.555556 0
COMMENT     "{\\i Hin}dIII (312)" "@N (@S)" 5 9.13927
COMMENT     10.454 0 -10 5.07853 0.932452 #301#)
COMMENT     #303=(CScratch
COMMENT     (CWidget 2 (1 #3# 2) 1 2 0 0 #188# 0 100)
COMMENT     (LOGPEN 0 8 10053171) 8 1 5.61381 1.9
COMMENT     0.082322 1)
COMMENT     #304=(CLabel
COMMENT     (CWidget 0 (0 0) 1 2 0 0 #180# 61780476 100)
COMMENT     (LOGPEN 0 0 13408563) 1
COMMENT     (LOGFONT 57 21 0 0 400 0 0 0 0 3 2 1 18
COMMENT     "Georgia") 1.74233 0.555556 0
COMMENT     "{\\i Hin}dIII (865)" "@N (@S)" 5 13.6662
COMMENT     5.22699 0 -10 5.12849 0.932452 #303#)
COMMENT     #305=(CScratch
COMMENT     (CWidget 3 (1 #3# 3) 1 2 0 0 #188# 0 100)
COMMENT     (LOGPEN 0 8 10053171) 8 1 5.16889 1.9
COMMENT     0.082322 1)
COMMENT     #306=(CLabel
COMMENT     (CWidget 0 (0 0) 1 2 0 0 #180# 1680991547 100)
COMMENT     (LOGPEN 0 0 13408563) 1
COMMENT     (LOGFONT 57 21 0 0 400 0 0 0 0 3 2 1 18
COMMENT     "Georgia") 1.74233 0.555556 0
COMMENT     "{\\i Hin}dIII (1448)" "@N (@S)" 5 14.7744
COMMENT     1.74233 0 -10 5.54476 0.932452 #305#)
COMMENT     #307=(CScratch
COMMENT     (CWidget 4 (1 #3# 4) 1 2 0 0 #188# 0 100)
COMMENT     (LOGPEN 0 8 10053171) 8 1 4.13175 1.9
COMMENT     0.082322 1)
COMMENT     #308=(CLabel
COMMENT     (CWidget 0 (0 0) 1 2 0 0 #180# 1413564225 100)
COMMENT     (LOGPEN 0 0 13408563) 1
COMMENT     (LOGFONT 57 21 0 0 400 0 0 0 0 3 2 1 18
COMMENT     "Georgia") 1.74233 0.555556 0
COMMENT     "{\\i Hin}dIII (2807)" "@N (@S)" 5 13.9003
COMMENT     -13.9386 0 -10 5.72792 0.932452 #307#)
COMMENT     #309=(CScratch
COMMENT     (CWidget 5 (1 #3# 5) 1 2 0 0 #188# 0 100)
COMMENT     (LOGPEN 0 8 10053171) 8 1 2.37572 1.9
COMMENT     0.082322 1)
COMMENT     #310=(CLabel
COMMENT     (CWidget 0 (0 0) 1 2 0 0 #180# 1095190337 100)
COMMENT     (LOGPEN 0 0 13408563) 1
COMMENT     (LOGFONT 57 21 0 0 400 0 0 0 0 3 2 1 18
COMMENT     "Georgia") 1.74233 0.555556 0
COMMENT     "{\\i Hin}dIII (5108)" "@N (@S)" 5 -13.9101
COMMENT     -5.22699 0 -10 5.59471 0.932452 #309#))
COMMENT     (CObjectList))) (CObjectList))
COMMENT     #311=(CGroupWidget (CWidget 14 (16 0) 1 2 0 0 Nil -2015 100)
COMMENT     (CObjectList) (CObjectList))
COMMENT     #312=(CGroupWidget (CWidget 12 (0 0) 1 2 0 0 Nil -2329 100)
COMMENT     (CObjectList) (CObjectList))) (CObjectList)))
COMMENT     (CSeqView 10 10 (CObjectList) (CObList) 1 (CObList)) (CObList)
            -657931
COMMENT     (CStringList) 4294243572 4294243572 (CObList)))
FEATURES             Location/Qualifiers
     misc_feature    4315..4905
                     /vntifkey="21"
                     /label=WPRE
     misc_feature    7..234
                     /vntifkey="21"
                     /label=RSV/promoter
     misc_feature    5282..5413
                     /vntifkey="21"
                     /label=SV40/EFL/poly(A)
     misc_feature    1798..1916
                     /vntifkey="21"
                     /label=cPPT
     misc_feature    235..414
                     /vntifkey="21"
                     /label=HIV/LTR
     misc_feature    5422..5568
                     /vntifkey="21"
                     /label=SV40/Ori
     misc_feature    4977..5210
                     /vntifkey="21"
                     /label=3'dLTR
     misc_feature    complement(6756..7616)
                     /vntifkey="21"
                     /label=AmpR
     misc_feature    1922..2271
                     /vntifkey="21"
                     /label=CMV7/promoter
     misc_feature    567..919
                     /vntifkey="21"
                     /label=Gag
     misc_feature    1076..1308
                     /vntifkey="21"
                     /label=RPE
     enhancer        1309..1797
                     /vntifkey="9"
                     /label=env
     misc_feature    complement(5938..6611)
                     /vntifkey="21"
                     /label=pUC/ORI
     misc_feature    2289..2811
                     /vntifkey="21"
                     /label=Nluc
     misc_feature    2293..2805
                     /vntifkey="21"
                     /label=Nluc_ORF
     CDS             3703..4299
                     /vntifkey="4"
                     /label=Puro
     misc_feature    3640..3702
                     /vntifkey="21"
                     /label=T2A\Peptide
     misc_feature    2878..3633
                     /vntifkey="21"
                     /label=copGFP
     misc_feature    2812..2877
                     /vntifkey="21"
                     /label=P2A\peptide
BASE COUNT  2047 a 2105 c 2191 g 1877 t
ORIGIN
        1 acgcgtgtag tcttatgcaa tactcttgta gtcttgcaac atggtaacga tgagttagca
       61 acatgcctta caaggagaga aaaagcaccg tgcatgccga ttggtggaag taaggtggta
      121 cgatcgtgcc ttattaggaa ggcaacagac gggtctgaca tggattggac gaaccactga
      181 attgccgcat tgcagagata ttgtatttaa gtgcctagct cgatacaata aacgggtctc
      241 tctggttaga ccagatctga gcctgggagc tctctggcta actagggaac ccactgctta
      301 agcctcaata aagcttgcct tgagtgcttc aagtagtgtg tgcccgtctg ttgtgtgact
      361 ctggtaacta gagatccctc agaccctttt agtcagtgtg gaaaatctct agcagtggcg
      421 cccgaacagg gacctgaaag cgaaagggaa accagagctc tctcgacgca ggactcggct
      481 tgctgaagcg cgcacggcaa gaggcgaggg gcggcgactg gtgagtacgc caaaaatttt
      541 gactagcgga ggctagaagg agagagatgg gtgcgagagc gtcagtatta agcgggggag
      601 aattagatcg cgatgggaaa aaattcggtt aaggccaggg ggaaagaaaa aatataaatt
      661 aaaacatata gtatgggcaa gcagggagct agaacgattc gcagttaatc ctggcctgtt
      721 agaaacatca gaaggctgta gacaaatact gggacagcta caaccatccc ttcagacagg
      781 atcagaagaa cttagatcat tatataatac agtagcaacc ctctattgtg tgcatcaaag
      841 gatagagata aaagacacca aggaagcttt agacaagata gaggaagagc aaaacaaaag
      901 taagaccacc gcacagcaag cggccactga tcttcagacc tggaggagga gatatgaggg
      961 acaattggag aagtgaatta tataaatata aagtagtaaa aattgaacca ttaggagtag
     1021 cacccaccaa ggcaaagaga agagtggtgc agagagaaaa aagagcagtg ggaataggag
     1081 ctttgttcct tgggttcttg ggagcagcag gaagcactat gggcgcagcc tcaatgacgc
     1141 tgacggtaca ggccagacaa ttattgtctg gtatagtgca gcagcagaac aatttgctga
     1201 gggctattga ggcgcaacag catctgttgc aactcacagt ctggggcatc aagcagctcc
     1261 aggcaagaat cctggctgtg gaaagatacc taaaggatca acagctcctg gggatttggg
     1321 gttgctctgg aaaactcatt tgcaccactg ctgtgccttg gaatgctagt tggagtaata
     1381 aatctctgga acagattgga atcacacgac ctggatggag tgggacagag aaattaacaa
     1441 ttacacaagc ttaatacact ccttaattga agaatcgcaa aaccagcaag aaaagaatga
     1501 acaagaatta ttggaattag ataaatgggc aagtttgtgg aattggttta acataacaaa
     1561 ttggctgtgg tatataaaat tattcataat gatagtagga ggcttggtag gtttaagaat
     1621 agtttttgct gtactttcta tagtgaatag agttaggcag ggatattcac cattatcgtt
     1681 tcagacccac ctcccaaccc cgaggggacc cgacaggccc gaaggaatag aagaagaagg
     1741 tggagagaga gacagagaca gatccattcg attagtgaac ggatctcgac ggttaacttt
     1801 taaaagaaaa ggggggattg gggggtacag tgcaggggaa agaatagtag acataatagc
     1861 aacagacata caaactaaag aattacaaaa acaaattaca aaaattcaaa attttatcga
     1921 tactagtatt atgcccagta catgacctta tgggactttc ctacttggca gtacatctac
     1981 gtattagtca tcgctattac catggtgatg cggttttggc agtacatcaa tgggcgtgga
     2041 tagcggtttg actcacgggg atttccaagt ctccacccca ttgacgtcaa tgggagtttg
     2101 ttttggcacc aaaatcaacg ggactttcca aaatgtcgta acaactccgc cccattgacg
     2161 caaatgggcg gtaggcgtgt acggtgggag gtctatataa gcagagctcg tttagtgaac
     2221 cgtcagatcg cctggagacg ccatccacgc tgttttgacc tccatagaag attctagagc
     2281 tagggatcca ccatggtctt cacactcgaa gatttcgttg gggactggcg acagacagcc
     2341 ggctacaacc tggaccaagt ccttgaacag ggaggtgtgt ccagtttgtt tcagaatctc
     2401 ggggtgtccg taactccgat ccaaaggatt gtcctgagcg gtgaaaatgg gctgaagatc
     2461 gacatccatg tcatcatccc gtatgaaggt ctgagcggcg accaaatggg ccagatcgaa
     2521 aaaattttta aggtggtgta ccctgtggat gatcatcact ttaaggtgat cctgcactat
     2581 ggcacactgg taatcgacgg ggttacgccg aacatgatcg actatttcgg acggccgtat
     2641 gaaggcatcg ccgtgttcga cggcaaaaag atcactgtaa cagggaccct gtggaacggc
     2701 aacaaaatta tcgacgagcg cctgatcaac cccgacggct ccctgctgtt ccgagtaacc
     2761 atcaacggag tgaccggctg gcggctgtgc gaacgcattc tggcgaagct tggaagcgga
     2821 gctactaact tcagcctgct gaagcaggct ggagacgtgg aggagaaccc tggacctatg
     2881 gagagcgacg agagcggcct gcccgccatg gagatcgagt gccgcatcac cggcaccctg
     2941 aacggcgtgg agttcgagct ggtgggcggc ggagagggca cccccaagca gggccgcatg
     3001 accaacaaga tgaagagcac caaaggcgcc ctgaccttca gcccctacct gctgagccac
     3061 gtgatgggct acggcttcta ccacttcggc acctacccca gcggctacga gaaccccttc
     3121 ctgcacgcca tcaacaacgg cggctacacc aacacccgca tcgagaagta cgaggacggc
     3181 ggcgtgctgc acgtgagctt cagctaccgc tacgaggccg gccgcgtgat cggcgacttc
     3241 aaggtggtgg gcaccggctt ccccgaggac agcgtgatct tcaccgacaa gatcatccgc
     3301 agcaacgcca ccgtggagca cctgcacccc atgggcgata acgtgctggt gggcagcttc
     3361 gcccgcacct tcagcctgcg cgacggcggc tactacagct tcgtggtgga cagccacatg
     3421 cacttcaaga gcgccatcca ccccagcatc ctgcagaacg ggggccccat gttcgccttc
     3481 cgccgcgtgg aggagctgca cagcaacacc gagctgggca tcgtggagta ccagcacgcc
     3541 ttcaagaccc ccattgcctt cgccagatcc cgcgctcagt cgtccaattc tgccgtggac
     3601 ggcaccgccg gacccggctc caccggatct cgcgtcgacg gaagcggaga gggcagagga
     3661 agtctgctaa catgcggtga cgtcgaggag aatcctggac ctatgaccga gtacaagccc
     3721 acggtgcgcc tcgccacccg cgacgacgtc cccagggccg tacgcaccct cgccgccgcg
     3781 ttcgccgact accccgccac gcgccacacc gtcgatccgg accgccacat cgagcgggtc
     3841 accgagctgc aagaactctt cctcacgcgc gtcgggctcg acatcggcaa ggtgtgggtc
     3901 gcggacgacg gcgccgcggt ggcggtctgg accacgccgg agagcgtcga agcgggggcg
     3961 gtgttcgccg agatcggccc gcgcatggcc gagttgagcg gttcccggct ggccgcgcag
     4021 caacagatgg aaggcctcct ggcgccgcac cggcccaagg agcccgcgtg gttcctggcc
     4081 accgtcggcg tctcgcccga ccaccagggc aagggtctgg gcagcgccgt cgtgctcccc
     4141 ggagtggagg cggccgagcg cgccggggtg cccgccttcc tggagacctc cgcgccccgc
     4201 aacctcccct tctacgagcg gctcggcttc accgtcaccg ccgacgtcga ggtgcccgaa
     4261 ggaccgcgca cctggtgcat gacccgcaag cccggtgcct gagaattcgt cgacaatcaa
     4321 cctctggatt acaaaatttg tgaaagattg actggtattc ttaactatgt tgctcctttt
     4381 acgctatgtg gatacgctgc tttaatgcct ttgtatcatg ctattgcttc ccgtatggct
     4441 ttcattttct cctccttgta taaatcctgg ttgctgtctc tttatgagga gttgtggccc
     4501 gttgtcaggc aacgtggcgt ggtgtgcact gtgtttgctg acgcaacccc cactggttgg
     4561 ggcattgcca ccacctgtca gctcctttcc gggactttcg ctttccccct ccctattgcc
     4621 acggcggaac tcatcgccgc ctgccttgcc cgctgctgga caggggctcg gctgttgggc
     4681 actgacaatt ccgtggtgtt gtcggggaaa tcatcgtcct ttccttggct gctcgcctgt
     4741 gttgccacct ggattctgcg cgggacgtcc ttctgctacg tcccttcggc cctcaatcca
     4801 gcggaccttc cttcccgcgg cctgctgccg gctctgcggc ctcttccgcg tcttcgcctt
     4861 cgccctcaga cgagtcggat ctccctttgg gccgcctccc cgcctggtac ctttaagacc
     4921 aatgacttac aaggcagctg tagatcttag ccacttttta aaagaaaagg ggggactgga
     4981 agggctaatt cactcccaac gaaaataaga tctgcttttt gcttgtactg ggtctctctg
     5041 gttagaccag atctgagcct gggagctctc tggctaacta gggaacccac tgcttaagcc
     5101 tcaataaagc ttgccttgag tgcttcaagt agtgtgtgcc cgtctgttgt gtgactctgg
     5161 taactagaga tccctcagac ccttttagtc agtgtggaaa atctctagca gtagtagttc
     5221 atgtcatctt attattcagt atttataact tgcaaagaaa tgaatatcag agagtgagag
     5281 gaacttgttt attgcagctt ataatggtta caaataaagc aatagcatca caaatttcac
     5341 aaataaagca tttttttcac tgcattctag ttgtggtttg tccaaactca tcaatgtatc
     5401 ttatcatgtc tggctctagc tatcccgccc ctaactccgc ccagttccgc ccattctccg
     5461 ccccatggct gactaatttt ttttatttat gcagaggccg aggccgcctc ggcctctgag
     5521 ctattccaga agtagtgagg aggctttttt ggaggcctag acttttgcag agacggccca
     5581 aattcgtaat catggtcata gctgtttcct gtgtgaaatt gttatccgct cacaattcca
     5641 cacaacatac gagccggaag cataaagtgt aaagcctggg gtgcctaatg agtgagctaa
     5701 ctcacattaa ttgcgttgcg ctcactgccc gctttccagt cgggaaacct gtcgtgccag
     5761 ctgcattaat gaatcggcca acgcgcgggg agaggcggtt tgcgtattgg gcgctcttcc
     5821 gcttcctcgc tcactgactc gctgcgctcg gtcgttcggc tgcggcgagc ggtatcagct
     5881 cactcaaagg cggtaatacg gttatccaca gaatcagggg ataacgcagg aaagaacatg
     5941 tgagcaaaag gccagcaaaa ggccaggaac cgtaaaaagg ccgcgttgct ggcgtttttc
     6001 cataggctcc gcccccctga cgagcatcac aaaaatcgac gctcaagtca gaggtggcga
     6061 aacccgacag gactataaag ataccaggcg tttccccctg gaagctccct cgtgcgctct
     6121 cctgttccga ccctgccgct taccggatac ctgtccgcct ttctcccttc gggaagcgtg
     6181 gcgctttctc atagctcacg ctgtaggtat ctcagttcgg tgtaggtcgt tcgctccaag
     6241 ctgggctgtg tgcacgaacc ccccgttcag cccgaccgct gcgccttatc cggtaactat
     6301 cgtcttgagt ccaacccggt aagacacgac ttatcgccac tggcagcagc cactggtaac
     6361 aggattagca gagcgaggta tgtaggcggt gctacagagt tcttgaagtg gtggcctaac
     6421 tacggctaca ctagaaggac agtatttggt atctgcgctc tgctgaagcc agttaccttc
     6481 ggaaaaagag ttggtagctc ttgatccggc aaacaaacca ccgctggtag cggtggtttt
     6541 tttgtttgca agcagcagat tacgcgcaga aaaaaaggat ctcaagaaga tcctttgatc
     6601 ttttctacgg ggtctgacgc tcagtggaac gaaaactcac gttaagggat tttggtcatg
     6661 agattatcaa aaaggatctt cacctagatc cttttaaatt aaaaatgaag ttttaaatca
     6721 atctaaagta tatatgagta aacttggtct gacagttacc aatgcttaat cagtgaggca
     6781 cctatctcag cgatctgtct atttcgttca tccatagttg cctgactccc cgtcgtgtag
     6841 ataactacga tacgggaggg cttaccatct ggccccagtg ctgcaatgat accgcgagac
     6901 ccacgctcac cggctccaga tttatcagca ataaaccagc cagccggaag ggccgagcgc
     6961 agaagtggtc ctgcaacttt atccgcctcc atccagtcta ttaattgttg ccgggaagct
     7021 agagtaagta gttcgccagt taatagtttg cgcaacgttg ttgccattgc tacaggcatc
     7081 gtggtgtcac gctcgtcgtt tggtatggct tcattcagct ccggttccca acgatcaagg
     7141 cgagttacat gatcccccat gttgtgcaaa aaagcggtta gctccttcgg tcctccgatc
     7201 gttgtcagaa gtaagttggc cgcagtgtta tcactcatgg ttatggcagc actgcataat
     7261 tctcttactg tcatgccatc cgtaagatgc ttttctgtga ctggtgagta ctcaaccaag
     7321 tcattctgag aatagtgtat gcggcgaccg agttgctctt gcccggcgtc aatacgggat
     7381 aataccgcgc cacatagcag aactttaaaa gtgctcatca ttggaaaacg ttcttcgggg
     7441 cgaaaactct caaggatctt accgctgttg agatccagtt cgatgtaacc cactcgtgca
     7501 cccaactgat cttcagcatc ttttactttc accagcgttt ctgggtgagc aaaaacagga
     7561 aggcaaaatg ccgcaaaaaa gggaataagg gcgacacgga aatgttgaat actcatactc
     7621 ttcctttttc aatattattg aagcatttat cagggttatt gtctcatgag cggatacata
     7681 tttgaatgta tttagaaaaa taaacaaata ggggttccgc gcacatttcc ccgaaaagtg
     7741 ccacctgacg tctaagaaac cattattatc atgacattaa cctataaaaa taggcgtatc
     7801 acgaggccct ttcgtctcgc gcgtttcggt gatgacggtg aaaacctctg acacatgcag
     7861 ctcccggaga cggtcacagc ttgtctgtaa gcggatgccg ggagcagaca agcccgtcag
     7921 ggcgcgtcag cgggtgttgg cgggtgtcgg ggctggctta actatgcggc atcagagcag
     7981 attgtactga gagtgcacca tatgcggtgt gaaataccgc acagatgcgt aaggagaaaa
     8041 taccgcatca ggcgccattc gccattcagg ctgcgcaact gttgggaagg gcgatcggtg
     8101 cgggcctctt cgctattacg ccagctggcg aaagggggat gtgctgcaag gcgattaagt
     8161 tgggtaacgc cagggttttc ccagtcacga cgttgtaaaa cgacggccag tgccaagctg
//
