>Addgene plasmid #73037 | pCDH-CMV-Nluc-P2A-copGFP-T2A-Puro | depositor full sequence | sequence record 136876 | pCDH-CMV-Nluc-P2A-copGFP-T2A-Puro sequence 8220 bps
ACGCGTGTAGTCTTATGCAATACTCTTGTAGTCTTGCAACATGGTAACGATGAGTTAGCAACATGCCTTA
CAAGGAGAGAAAAAGCACCGTGCATGCCGATTGGTGGAAGTAAGGTGGTACGATCGTGCCTTATTAGGAA
GGCAACAGACGGGTCTGACATGGATTGGACGAACCACTGAATTGCCGCATTGCAGAGATATTGTATTTAA
GTGCCTAGCTCGATACAATAAACGGGTCTCTCTGGTTAGACCAGATCTGAGCCTGGGAGCTCTCTGGCTA
ACTAGGGAACCCACTGCTTAAGCCTCAATAAAGCTTGCCTTGAGTGCTTCAAGTAGTGTGTGCCCGTCTG
TTGTGTGACTCTGGTAACTAGAGATCCCTCAGACCCTTTTAGTCAGTGTGGAAAATCTCTAGCAGTGGCG
CCCGAACAGGGACCTGAAAGCGAAAGGGAAACCAGAGCTCTCTCGACGCAGGACTCGGCTTGCTGAAGCG
CGCACGGCAAGAGGCGAGGGGCGGCGACTGGTGAGTACGCCAAAAATTTTGACTAGCGGAGGCTAGAAGG
AGAGAGATGGGTGCGAGAGCGTCAGTATTAAGCGGGGGAGAATTAGATCGCGATGGGAAAAAATTCGGTT
AAGGCCAGGGGGAAAGAAAAAATATAAATTAAAACATATAGTATGGGCAAGCAGGGAGCTAGAACGATTC
GCAGTTAATCCTGGCCTGTTAGAAACATCAGAAGGCTGTAGACAAATACTGGGACAGCTACAACCATCCC
TTCAGACAGGATCAGAAGAACTTAGATCATTATATAATACAGTAGCAACCCTCTATTGTGTGCATCAAAG
GATAGAGATAAAAGACACCAAGGAAGCTTTAGACAAGATAGAGGAAGAGCAAAACAAAAGTAAGACCACC
GCACAGCAAGCGGCCACTGATCTTCAGACCTGGAGGAGGAGATATGAGGGACAATTGGAGAAGTGAATTA
TATAAATATAAAGTAGTAAAAATTGAACCATTAGGAGTAGCACCCACCAAGGCAAAGAGAAGAGTGGTGC
AGAGAGAAAAAAGAGCAGTGGGAATAGGAGCTTTGTTCCTTGGGTTCTTGGGAGCAGCAGGAAGCACTAT
GGGCGCAGCCTCAATGACGCTGACGGTACAGGCCAGACAATTATTGTCTGGTATAGTGCAGCAGCAGAAC
AATTTGCTGAGGGCTATTGAGGCGCAACAGCATCTGTTGCAACTCACAGTCTGGGGCATCAAGCAGCTCC
AGGCAAGAATCCTGGCTGTGGAAAGATACCTAAAGGATCAACAGCTCCTGGGGATTTGGGGTTGCTCTGG
AAAACTCATTTGCACCACTGCTGTGCCTTGGAATGCTAGTTGGAGTAATAAATCTCTGGAACAGATTGGA
ATCACACGACCTGGATGGAGTGGGACAGAGAAATTAACAATTACACAAGCTTAATACACTCCTTAATTGA
AGAATCGCAAAACCAGCAAGAAAAGAATGAACAAGAATTATTGGAATTAGATAAATGGGCAAGTTTGTGG
AATTGGTTTAACATAACAAATTGGCTGTGGTATATAAAATTATTCATAATGATAGTAGGAGGCTTGGTAG
GTTTAAGAATAGTTTTTGCTGTACTTTCTATAGTGAATAGAGTTAGGCAGGGATATTCACCATTATCGTT
TCAGACCCACCTCCCAACCCCGAGGGGACCCGACAGGCCCGAAGGAATAGAAGAAGAAGGTGGAGAGAGA
GACAGAGACAGATCCATTCGATTAGTGAACGGATCTCGACGGTTAACTTTTAAAAGAAAAGGGGGGATTG
GGGGGTACAGTGCAGGGGAAAGAATAGTAGACATAATAGCAACAGACATACAAACTAAAGAATTACAAAA
ACAAATTACAAAAATTCAAAATTTTATCGATACTAGTATTATGCCCAGTACATGACCTTATGGGACTTTC
CTACTTGGCAGTACATCTACGTATTAGTCATCGCTATTACCATGGTGATGCGGTTTTGGCAGTACATCAA
TGGGCGTGGATAGCGGTTTGACTCACGGGGATTTCCAAGTCTCCACCCCATTGACGTCAATGGGAGTTTG
TTTTGGCACCAAAATCAACGGGACTTTCCAAAATGTCGTAACAACTCCGCCCCATTGACGCAAATGGGCG
GTAGGCGTGTACGGTGGGAGGTCTATATAAGCAGAGCTCGTTTAGTGAACCGTCAGATCGCCTGGAGACG
CCATCCACGCTGTTTTGACCTCCATAGAAGATTCTAGAGCTAGGGATCCACCATGGTCTTCACACTCGAA
GATTTCGTTGGGGACTGGCGACAGACAGCCGGCTACAACCTGGACCAAGTCCTTGAACAGGGAGGTGTGT
CCAGTTTGTTTCAGAATCTCGGGGTGTCCGTAACTCCGATCCAAAGGATTGTCCTGAGCGGTGAAAATGG
GCTGAAGATCGACATCCATGTCATCATCCCGTATGAAGGTCTGAGCGGCGACCAAATGGGCCAGATCGAA
AAAATTTTTAAGGTGGTGTACCCTGTGGATGATCATCACTTTAAGGTGATCCTGCACTATGGCACACTGG
TAATCGACGGGGTTACGCCGAACATGATCGACTATTTCGGACGGCCGTATGAAGGCATCGCCGTGTTCGA
CGGCAAAAAGATCACTGTAACAGGGACCCTGTGGAACGGCAACAAAATTATCGACGAGCGCCTGATCAAC
CCCGACGGCTCCCTGCTGTTCCGAGTAACCATCAACGGAGTGACCGGCTGGCGGCTGTGCGAACGCATTC
TGGCGAAGCTTGGAAGCGGAGCTACTAACTTCAGCCTGCTGAAGCAGGCTGGAGACGTGGAGGAGAACCC
TGGACCTATGGAGAGCGACGAGAGCGGCCTGCCCGCCATGGAGATCGAGTGCCGCATCACCGGCACCCTG
AACGGCGTGGAGTTCGAGCTGGTGGGCGGCGGAGAGGGCACCCCCAAGCAGGGCCGCATGACCAACAAGA
TGAAGAGCACCAAAGGCGCCCTGACCTTCAGCCCCTACCTGCTGAGCCACGTGATGGGCTACGGCTTCTA
CCACTTCGGCACCTACCCCAGCGGCTACGAGAACCCCTTCCTGCACGCCATCAACAACGGCGGCTACACC
AACACCCGCATCGAGAAGTACGAGGACGGCGGCGTGCTGCACGTGAGCTTCAGCTACCGCTACGAGGCCG
GCCGCGTGATCGGCGACTTCAAGGTGGTGGGCACCGGCTTCCCCGAGGACAGCGTGATCTTCACCGACAA
GATCATCCGCAGCAACGCCACCGTGGAGCACCTGCACCCCATGGGCGATAACGTGCTGGTGGGCAGCTTC
GCCCGCACCTTCAGCCTGCGCGACGGCGGCTACTACAGCTTCGTGGTGGACAGCCACATGCACTTCAAGA
GCGCCATCCACCCCAGCATCCTGCAGAACGGGGGCCCCATGTTCGCCTTCCGCCGCGTGGAGGAGCTGCA
CAGCAACACCGAGCTGGGCATCGTGGAGTACCAGCACGCCTTCAAGACCCCCATTGCCTTCGCCAGATCC
CGCGCTCAGTCGTCCAATTCTGCCGTGGACGGCACCGCCGGACCCGGCTCCACCGGATCTCGCGTCGACG
GCAGTGGAGAGGGCAGAGGAAGTCTGCTAACATGCGGTGACGTCGAGGAGAATCCTGGCCCAATGACCGA
GTACAAGCCCACGGTGCGCCTCGCCACCCGCGACGACGTCCCCAGGGCCGTACGCACCCTCGCCGCCGCG
TTCGCCGACTACCCCGCCACGCGCCACACCGTCGATCCGGACCGCCACATCGAGCGGGTCACCGAGCTGC
AAGAACTCTTCCTCACGCGCGTCGGGCTCGACATCGGCAAGGTGTGGGTCGCGGACGACGGCGCCGCGGT
GGCGGTCTGGACCACGCCGGAGAGCGTCGAAGCGGGGGCGGTGTTCGCCGAGATCGGCCCGCGCATGGCC
GAGTTGAGCGGTTCCCGGCTGGCCGCGCAGCAACAGATGGAAGGCCTCCTGGCGCCGCACCGGCCCAAGG
AGCCCGCGTGGTTCCTGGCCACCGTCGGCGTCTCGCCCGACCACCAGGGCAAGGGTCTGGGCAGCGCCGT
CGTGCTCCCCGGAGTGGAGGCGGCCGAGCGCGCCGGGGTGCCCGCCTTCCTGGAGACCTCCGCGCCCCGC
AACCTCCCCTTCTACGAGCGGCTCGGCTTCACCGTCACCGCCGACGTCGAGGTGCCCGAAGGACCGCGCA
CCTGGTGCATGACCCGCAAGCCCGGTGCCTGAGAATTCGTCGACAATCAACCTCTGGATTACAAAATTTG
TGAAAGATTGACTGGTATTCTTAACTATGTTGCTCCTTTTACGCTATGTGGATACGCTGCTTTAATGCCT
TTGTATCATGCTATTGCTTCCCGTATGGCTTTCATTTTCTCCTCCTTGTATAAATCCTGGTTGCTGTCTC
TTTATGAGGAGTTGTGGCCCGTTGTCAGGCAACGTGGCGTGGTGTGCACTGTGTTTGCTGACGCAACCCC
CACTGGTTGGGGCATTGCCACCACCTGTCAGCTCCTTTCCGGGACTTTCGCTTTCCCCCTCCCTATTGCC
ACGGCGGAACTCATCGCCGCCTGCCTTGCCCGCTGCTGGACAGGGGCTCGGCTGTTGGGCACTGACAATT
CCGTGGTGTTGTCGGGGAAATCATCGTCCTTTCCTTGGCTGCTCGCCTGTGTTGCCACCTGGATTCTGCG
CGGGACGTCCTTCTGCTACGTCCCTTCGGCCCTCAATCCAGCGGACCTTCCTTCCCGCGGCCTGCTGCCG
GCTCTGCGGCCTCTTCCGCGTCTTCGCCTTCGCCCTCAGACGAGTCGGATCTCCCTTTGGGCCGCCTCCC
CGCCTGGTACCTTTAAGACCAATGACTTACAAGGCAGCTGTAGATCTTAGCCACTTTTTAAAAGAAAAGG
GGGGACTGGAAGGGCTAATTCACTCCCAACGAAAATAAGATCTGCTTTTTGCTTGTACTGGGTCTCTCTG
GTTAGACCAGATCTGAGCCTGGGAGCTCTCTGGCTAACTAGGGAACCCACTGCTTAAGCCTCAATAAAGC
TTGCCTTGAGTGCTTCAAGTAGTGTGTGCCCGTCTGTTGTGTGACTCTGGTAACTAGAGATCCCTCAGAC
CCTTTTAGTCAGTGTGGAAAATCTCTAGCAGTAGTAGTTCATGTCATCTTATTATTCAGTATTTATAACT
TGCAAAGAAATGAATATCAGAGAGTGAGAGGAACTTGTTTATTGCAGCTTATAATGGTTACAAATAAAGC
AATAGCATCACAAATTTCACAAATAAAGCATTTTTTTCACTGCATTCTAGTTGTGGTTTGTCCAAACTCA
TCAATGTATCTTATCATGTCTGGCTCTAGCTATCCCGCCCCTAACTCCGCCCAGTTCCGCCCATTCTCCG
CCCCATGGCTGACTAATTTTTTTTATTTATGCAGAGGCCGAGGCCGCCTCGGCCTCTGAGCTATTCCAGA
AGTAGTGAGGAGGCTTTTTTGGAGGCCTAGACTTTTGCAGAGACGGCCCAAATTCGTAATCATGGTCATA
GCTGTTTCCTGTGTGAAATTGTTATCCGCTCACAATTCCACACAACATACGAGCCGGAAGCATAAAGTGT
AAAGCCTGGGGTGCCTAATGAGTGAGCTAACTCACATTAATTGCGTTGCGCTCACTGCCCGCTTTCCAGT
CGGGAAACCTGTCGTGCCAGCTGCATTAATGAATCGGCCAACGCGCGGGGAGAGGCGGTTTGCGTATTGG
GCGCTCTTCCGCTTCCTCGCTCACTGACTCGCTGCGCTCGGTCGTTCGGCTGCGGCGAGCGGTATCAGCT
CACTCAAAGGCGGTAATACGGTTATCCACAGAATCAGGGGATAACGCAGGAAAGAACATGTGAGCAAAAG
GCCAGCAAAAGGCCAGGAACCGTAAAAAGGCCGCGTTGCTGGCGTTTTTCCATAGGCTCCGCCCCCCTGA
CGAGCATCACAAAAATCGACGCTCAAGTCAGAGGTGGCGAAACCCGACAGGACTATAAAGATACCAGGCG
TTTCCCCCTGGAAGCTCCCTCGTGCGCTCTCCTGTTCCGACCCTGCCGCTTACCGGATACCTGTCCGCCT
TTCTCCCTTCGGGAAGCGTGGCGCTTTCTCATAGCTCACGCTGTAGGTATCTCAGTTCGGTGTAGGTCGT
TCGCTCCAAGCTGGGCTGTGTGCACGAACCCCCCGTTCAGCCCGACCGCTGCGCCTTATCCGGTAACTAT
CGTCTTGAGTCCAACCCGGTAAGACACGACTTATCGCCACTGGCAGCAGCCACTGGTAACAGGATTAGCA
GAGCGAGGTATGTAGGCGGTGCTACAGAGTTCTTGAAGTGGTGGCCTAACTACGGCTACACTAGAAGGAC
AGTATTTGGTATCTGCGCTCTGCTGAAGCCAGTTACCTTCGGAAAAAGAGTTGGTAGCTCTTGATCCGGC
AAACAAACCACCGCTGGTAGCGGTGGTTTTTTTGTTTGCAAGCAGCAGATTACGCGCAGAAAAAAAGGAT
CTCAAGAAGATCCTTTGATCTTTTCTACGGGGTCTGACGCTCAGTGGAACGAAAACTCACGTTAAGGGAT
TTTGGTCATGAGATTATCAAAAAGGATCTTCACCTAGATCCTTTTAAATTAAAAATGAAGTTTTAAATCA
ATCTAAAGTATATATGAGTAAACTTGGTCTGACAGTTACCAATGCTTAATCAGTGAGGCACCTATCTCAG
CGATCTGTCTATTTCGTTCATCCATAGTTGCCTGACTCCCCGTCGTGTAGATAACTACGATACGGGAGGG
CTTACCATCTGGCCCCAGTGCTGCAATGATACCGCGAGACCCACGCTCACCGGCTCCAGATTTATCAGCA
ATAAACCAGCCAGCCGGAAGGGCCGAGCGCAGAAGTGGTCCTGCAACTTTATCCGCCTCCATCCAGTCTA
TTAATTGTTGCCGGGAAGCTAGAGTAAGTAGTTCGCCAGTTAATAGTTTGCGCAACGTTGTTGCCATTGC
TACAGGCATCGTGGTGTCACGCTCGTCGTTTGGTATGGCTTCATTCAGCTCCGGTTCCCAACGATCAAGG
CGAGTTACATGATCCCCCATGTTGTGCAAAAAAGCGGTTAGCTCCTTCGGTCCTCCGATCGTTGTCAGAA
GTAAGTTGGCCGCAGTGTTATCACTCATGGTTATGGCAGCACTGCATAATTCTCTTACTGTCATGCCATC
CGTAAGATGCTTTTCTGTGACTGGTGAGTACTCAACCAAGTCATTCTGAGAATAGTGTATGCGGCGACCG
AGTTGCTCTTGCCCGGCGTCAATACGGGATAATACCGCGCCACATAGCAGAACTTTAAAAGTGCTCATCA
TTGGAAAACGTTCTTCGGGGCGAAAACTCTCAAGGATCTTACCGCTGTTGAGATCCAGTTCGATGTAACC
CACTCGTGCACCCAACTGATCTTCAGCATCTTTTACTTTCACCAGCGTTTCTGGGTGAGCAAAAACAGGA
AGGCAAAATGCCGCAAAAAAGGGAATAAGGGCGACACGGAAATGTTGAATACTCATACTCTTCCTTTTTC
AATATTATTGAAGCATTTATCAGGGTTATTGTCTCATGAGCGGATACATATTTGAATGTATTTAGAAAAA
TAAACAAATAGGGGTTCCGCGCACATTTCCCCGAAAAGTGCCACCTGACGTCTAAGAAACCATTATTATC
ATGACATTAACCTATAAAAATAGGCGTATCACGAGGCCCTTTCGTCTCGCGCGTTTCGGTGATGACGGTG
AAAACCTCTGACACATGCAGCTCCCGGAGACGGTCACAGCTTGTCTGTAAGCGGATGCCGGGAGCAGACA
AGCCCGTCAGGGCGCGTCAGCGGGTGTTGGCGGGTGTCGGGGCTGGCTTAACTATGCGGCATCAGAGCAG
ATTGTACTGAGAGTGCACCATATGCGGTGTGAAATACCGCACAGATGCGTAAGGAGAAAATACCGCATCA
GGCGCCATTCGCCATTCAGGCTGCGCAACTGTTGGGAAGGGCGATCGGTGCGGGCCTCTTCGCTATTACG
CCAGCTGGCGAAAGGGGGATGTGCTGCAAGGCGATTAAGTTGGGTAACGCCAGGGTTTTCCCAGTCACGA
CGTTGTAAAACGACGGCCAGTGCCAAGCTG
Features (pLannotate 1.2.2; 27 found; start..end, strand, type, name):
      6..227     +  promoter       RSV promoter: Rous sarcoma virus enhancer/promoter
    234..414     +  LTR            5' LTR (truncated): truncated 5' long terminal repeat (LTR) from HIV-1
    458..583     +  misc_feature   HIV-1 Ψ: packaging signal of human immunodeficiency virus type 1
    567..905     +  CDS            HIV-1 gag (fragment): gag protein from human immunodeficiency virus 1; gag
   1025..1361    +  ncRNA          RRE: Accession: RF00036 - HIV Rev response element
   1397..1786    +  CDS            env (fragment): ENV_HV1H2 - Experimental evidence at protein level: Swiss-Prot protein existence level 1. [Transmembrane protein gp41]: Acts as a class I viral fusion protein. Under the current model, the protein has at least 3 conformational states: pre-fusion native state, pre-hairpin intermediate state, and post-fusion hairpin state. During fusion of viral and target intracellular membranes, the coiled coil regions (heptad repeats) assume a trimer-of-hairpins structure, positioning the fusion peptide in close proximity to the C-terminal region of the ectodomain. The formation of this structure appears to d
   1798..1915    +  misc_feature   cPPT/CTS: central polypurine tract and central termination sequence of HIV-1
   1928..2004    +  enhancer       CMV enhancer (fragment): human cytomegalovirus immediate early enhancer
   2005..2208    +  promoter       CMV promoter: human cytomegalovirus (CMV) immediate early promoter
   2293..2805    +  CDS            Nluc: NanoLuc® luciferase human codon-optimized
   2900..3564    +  CDS            CopGFP (fragment): green fluorescent protein 2 from Pontellina plumata, also known as ppluGFP2 (Shagin et al., 2004)
   3703..4302    +  CDS            PuroR: puromycin N-acetyltransferase; pac from Streptomyces alboniger; confers resistance to puromycin
   4315..4903    +  misc_feature   WPRE: woodchuck hepatitis virus posttranscriptional regulatory element
   4898..5005    +  CDS            nef (fragment): NEF_SIVS4 - Experimental evidence at protein level: Swiss-Prot protein existence level 1. Interferes with TCR signaling from the cell membrane. Interacts with CD247/TCRZ (TCR zeta chain) and exert potent down- regulation of cell surface TCR/CD3 complexes. From Simian immunodeficiency virus (isolate F236/smH4) (SIV-sm) (Simian immunodeficiency virus sooty mangabey monkey).
   5030..5210    +  LTR            5' LTR (truncated): truncated 5' long terminal repeat (LTR) from HIV-1
   5282..5403    +  polyA_signal   SV40 poly(A) signal: SV40 polyadenylation signal
   5422..5557    +  rep_origin     SV40 ori: SV40 origin of replication
   5619..5635    -  protein_bind   lac operator: The lac repressor binds to the lac operator to inhibit transcription in E. coli. This inhibition can be relieved by adding lactose or isopropyl-β-D-thiogalactopyranoside (IPTG). lac repressor encoded by lacI
   5643..5673    -  promoter       lac promoter: promoter for the E. coli lac operon
   5688..5709    -  protein_bind   CAP binding site: CAP binding activates transcription in the presence of cAMP. E. coli catabolite activator protein
   5722..5814    -  CDS            lacI (fragment): lac repressor; lacI; The lac repressor binds to the lac operator to inhibit transcription in E. coli. This inhibition can be relieved by adding lactose or isopropyl-β-D-thiogalactopyranoside (IPTG).
   5997..6585    -  rep_origin     ori: high-copy-number ColE1/pMB1/pBR322/pUC origin of replication
   6756..7616    -  CDS            AmpR: β-lactamase; bla; confers resistance to ampicillin, carbenicillin, and related antibiotics
   7617..7721    -  promoter       AmpR promoter: bla
   7816..7851    +  CDS            rop (fragment): Rop protein, which maintains plasmids at low copy number; rop
   7953..8052    +  misc_feature   bom (fragment): basis of mobility region from pBR322
   8058..8212    -  CDS            lacZα (fragment): LacZα fragment of β-galactosidase; lacZ fragment
