[The description below was written by a language model from this plasmid's Addgene catalogue record and the feature table of its GenBank file; any pLannotate feature table in this document was generated separately and was not available to it.]
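Description:
pCDH-CMV-Nluc-P2A-copGFP-T2A-Puro is an 8,220 bp lentiviral transfer plasmid built on the pCDH-CMV-MCS backbone for mammalian expression of a luminescent and fluorescent dual reporter. In bacteria it is maintained as a high-copy plasmid through a pUC origin and selected with ampicillin (AmpR). The viral portion has a third-generation, self-inactivating layout. A hybrid RSV promoter/HIV LTR at the 5′ end drives genomic RNA synthesis in packaging cells. It is followed by a partial gag region, a Rev response element (annotated "RPE"), an env fragment and the central polypurine tract (cPPT), which aids nuclear import. A deleted 3′ LTR (3′dLTR) silences LTR promoter activity after integration. An SV40 polyadenylation signal and an SV40 origin lie downstream of the 3′ LTR.

The payload is a synthetic insert of about 2 kb cloned between BamHI and EcoRI, both of which are retained, under a CMV promoter. It encodes a single open reading frame in which NanoLuc luciferase (Nluc), the copepod green fluorescent protein copGFP and the puromycin resistance gene are separated by P2A and T2A "self-cleaving" peptides. One transcript therefore yields three separate proteins through ribosomal skipping, and a WPRE directly after the cassette enhances transcript stability and expression. Transduced or transfected cells can thus be enriched with puromycin, monitored by fluorescence, and quantified by bioluminescence. The catalogue notes a backbone modification that replaced a ClaI/SalI fragment with "EF1s + new MCS", but the annotated features show only the CMV promoter after the ClaI site and no EF1 element, so this note may refer to a related vector in the series.
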