Addgene plasmid #73037: pCDH-CMV-Nluc-P2A-copGFP-T2A-Puro
Purpose: Express Nluc and copGFP dual reporter
Depositing lab: Kazuhiro Oka. Depositing organization: Baylor College of Medicine.
Backbone
  Vector backbone: pCDH-CMV-MCS
  Backbone manufacturer: Systembio
  Backbone size w/o insert (bp): 6227
  Total vector size (bp): 8220
  Modifications to backbone: ClaI/SalI fragment was replaced with EF1s + new MCS
  Vector type: Mammalian Expression, Lentiviral, Luciferase
  Selectable markers: Puromycin
Growth in bacteria
  Bacterial resistance: Ampicillin, 100 μg/mL
  Growth temperature: 37°C
  Growth strain: NEB Stable
  Copy number: High Copy
Gene/Insert
  Gene/Insert name: Nluc-P2A-copGFP-T2A-Puro
  Species: Synthetic
  Insert size (bp): 2019
  Promoter: CMV
  Cloning method: Restriction Enzyme; 5′ cloning site BamHI (not destroyed); 3′ cloning site EcoRI (not destroyed)
  Sequencing primers: 5′ GGCACCAAAATCAACGGGAC; 3′ CAACACCACGGAATTGTCAG
Terms and licenses: Academic/Nonprofit Terms; Industry Terms: Not Available to Industry
How to cite: pCDH-CMV-Nluc-P2A-copGFP-T2A-Puro was a gift from Kazuhiro Oka (Addgene plasmid # 73037 ; http://n2t.net/addgene:73037 ; RRID:Addgene_73037)
