>Addgene plasmid #73037 | pCDH-CMV-Nluc-P2A-copGFP-T2A-Puro | addgene partial sequence | sequence record 136325 | CMV-F 5'-CGCAAATGGGCGGTAGGCGTG-3'
ACCGTCAGATCGCCTGGAGACGCCATCCACGCTGTTTTGACCTCCATAGAAGATTCTAGAGCTAGGGATC
CACCATGGTCTTCACACTCGAAGATTTCGTTGGGGACTGGCGACAGACAGCCGGCTACAACCTGGACCAA
GTCCTTGAACAGGGAGGTGTGTCCAGTTTGTTTCAGAATCTCGGGGTGTCCGTAACTCCGATCCAAAGGA
TTGTCCTGAGCGGTGAAAATGGGCTGAAGATCGACATCCATGTCATCATCCCGTATGAAGGTCTGAGCGG
CGACCAAATGGGCCAGATCGAAAAAATTTTTAAGGTGGTGTACCCTGTGGATGATCATCACTTTAAGGTG
ATCCTGCACTATGGCACACTGGTAATCGACGGGGTTACGCCGAACATGATCGACTATTTCGGACGGCCGT
ATGAAGGCATCGCCGTGTTCGACGGCAAAAAGATCACTGTAACAGGGACCCTGTGGAACGGCAACAAAAT
TATCGACGAGCGCCTGATCAACCCCGACGGCTCCCTGCTGTTCCGAGTAACCATCAACGGAGTGACCGGC
TGGCGGCTGTGCGAACGCATTCTGGCGAAGCTTGGAAGCGGAGCTACTAACTTCAGCCTGCTGAAGCAGG
CTGGAGACGTGGAGGAGAACCCTGGACCTATGGAGAGCGACGAGAGCGGCCTGCCCGCCATGGAGATCGA
GTGCCGCATCACCGGCACCCTGAACGGCGTGGAGTTCGAGCTGGTGGGCGGCGGAGAGGGCACCCCCAAG
CAGGGCCGCATGACCAACAAGATGAAGAGCACCAAAGGCGCCCTGACCTTCAGCCCCTACCTGCTGAGC
