>Addgene plasmid #73037 | pCDH-CMV-Nluc-P2A-copGFP-T2A-Puro | addgene partial sequence | sequence record 136875 | WPRE-R 5'-CATAGCGTAAAAGGAGCAACA-3'
AATTTTGTAATCCAGAGGTTGATTGTCGACGAATTCTCAGGCACCGGGCTTGCGGGTCATGCACCAGGTG
CGCGGTCCTTCGGGCACCTCGACGTCGGCGGTGACGGTGAAGCCGAGCCGCTCGTAGAAGGGGAGGTTGC
GGGGCGCGGAGGTCTCCAGGAAGGCGGGCACCCCGGCGCGCTCGGCCGCCTCCACTCCGGGGAGCACGAC
GGCGCTGCCCAGACCCTTGCCCTGGTGGTCGGGCGAGACGCCGACGGTGGCCAGGAACCACGCGGGCTCC
TTGGGCCGGTGCGGCGCCAGGAGGCCTTCCATCTGTTGCTGCGCGGCCAGCCGGGAACCGCTCAACTCGG
CCATGCGCGGGCCGATCTCGGCGAACACCGCCCCCGCTTCGACGCTCTCCGGCGTGGTCCAGACCGCCAC
CGCGGCGCCGTCGTCCGCGACCCACACCTTGCCGATGTCGAGCCCGACGCGCGTGAGGAAGAGTTCTTGC
AGCTCGGTGACCCGCTCGATGTGGCGGTCCGGATCGACGGTGTGGCGCGTGGCGGGGTAGTCGGCGAACG
CGGCGGCGAGGGTGCGTACGGCCCTGGGGACGTCGTCGCGGGTGGCGAGGCGCACCGTGGGCTTGTACTC
GGTCATTGGGCCAGGATTCTCCTCGACGTCACCGCATGTTAGCAGACTTCCTCTGCCCTCTCCACTGCCG
TCGACGCGAGATCCGGTGGAGCCGGGTCCGGCGGTGCCGTCCACGGCAGAATTGGACGACTGAGCGCGG
